# Supplementary material for: Perturb-tracing enables high-content screening of multi-scale 3D genome regulators
Source: Nat Methods. 2025 Apr 10;22(5):950–61. doi: 10.1038/s41592-025-02652-z (PMC12074983; doi:10.1038/s41592-025-02652-z)
Supplement: Supplementary file 16 — Backbone sequence used for barcode plasmid library construction. [file 41592_2025_2652_MOESM16_ESM.gb]

LOCUS       pWL28_(lentiGuide-puro 11536 bp ds-DNA     circular     11-JUL-2022
DEFINITION  .
KEYWORDS    "creator:mwhu" "marker:PuroR, AmpR"                                
FEATURES             Location/Qualifiers
     promoter        162..402
                     /label="U6 promoter"
                     /ApEinfo_revcolor=#c6c9d1
                     /ApEinfo_fwdcolor=#c6c9d1
     misc_RNA        2292..2367
                     /label="gRNA scaffold"
                     /ApEinfo_revcolor=#85dae9
                     /ApEinfo_fwdcolor=#85dae9
     misc_feature    2423..2540
                     /label="cPPT/CTS"
                     /ApEinfo_revcolor=#f8d3a9
                     /ApEinfo_fwdcolor=#f8d3a9
     promoter        2679..3857
                     /label="EF-1α promoter"
                     /ApEinfo_revcolor=#c6c9d1
                     /ApEinfo_fwdcolor=#c6c9d1
     intron          2910..3848
                     /label="EF-1α intron A"
                     /ApEinfo_revcolor=#a187be
                     /ApEinfo_fwdcolor=#a187be
     CDS             3870..4469
                     /label="PuroR"
                     /ApEinfo_revcolor=#b7e6d7
                     /ApEinfo_fwdcolor=#b7e6d7
     enhancer        4470..4773
                     /label="CMV enhancer"
                     /ApEinfo_revcolor=#c6c9d1
                     /ApEinfo_fwdcolor=#c6c9d1
     promoter        4774..4977
                     /label="CMV promoter"
                     /ApEinfo_revcolor=#c6c9d1
                     /ApEinfo_fwdcolor=#c6c9d1
     misc_feature    5000..5080
                     /label="MCS"
                     /ApEinfo_revcolor=#84b0dc
                     /ApEinfo_fwdcolor=#84b0dc
     misc_feature    5082..5091
                     /label="Kozak sequence"
                     /ApEinfo_revcolor=#b4abac
                     /ApEinfo_fwdcolor=#b4abac
     CDS             5088..5090
                     /label="EGFP"
                     /ApEinfo_revcolor=#b1ff67
                     /ApEinfo_fwdcolor=#b1ff67
     CDS             5091..5093
                     /label="EGFP"
                     /ApEinfo_revcolor=#b1ff67
                     /ApEinfo_fwdcolor=#b1ff67
     CDS             5094..5804
                     /label="EGFP"
                     /ApEinfo_revcolor=#b1ff67
                     /ApEinfo_fwdcolor=#b1ff67
     misc_feature    5838..6426
                     /label="WPRE"
                     /ApEinfo_revcolor=#c6c9d1
                     /ApEinfo_fwdcolor=#c6c9d1
     CDS             complement(6309..6320)
                     /label="Factor Xa site"
                     /ApEinfo_revcolor=#ff9ccd
                     /ApEinfo_fwdcolor=#ff9ccd
     LTR             6498..6731
                     /label="3' LTR (ΔU3)"
                     /ApEinfo_revcolor=#f8d3a9
                     /ApEinfo_fwdcolor=#f8d3a9
     polyA_signal    6809..6930
                     /label="SV40 poly(A) signal"
                     /ApEinfo_revcolor=#b4abac
                     /ApEinfo_fwdcolor=#b4abac
     rep_origin      6970..7105
                     /label="SV40 ori"
                     /ApEinfo_revcolor=#ffef86
                     /ApEinfo_fwdcolor=#ffef86
     promoter        complement(7126..7144)
                     /label="T7 promoter"
                     /ApEinfo_revcolor=#c6c9d1
                     /ApEinfo_fwdcolor=#c6c9d1
     primer_bind     complement(7154..7170)
                     /label="M13 fwd"
                     /ApEinfo_revcolor=#a020f0
                     /ApEinfo_fwdcolor=#a020f0
     rep_origin      7312..7767
                     /label="f1 ori"
                     /ApEinfo_revcolor=#ffef86
                     /ApEinfo_fwdcolor=#ffef86
     promoter        7793..7897
                     /label="AmpR promoter"
                     /ApEinfo_revcolor=#c6c9d1
                     /ApEinfo_fwdcolor=#c6c9d1
     CDS             7898..7966
                     /label="AmpR"
                     /ApEinfo_revcolor=#b7e6d7
                     /ApEinfo_fwdcolor=#b7e6d7
     CDS             7967..8758
                     /label="AmpR"
                     /ApEinfo_revcolor=#b7e6d7
                     /ApEinfo_fwdcolor=#b7e6d7
     rep_origin      8929..9517
                     /label="ori"
                     /ApEinfo_revcolor=#ffef86
                     /ApEinfo_fwdcolor=#ffef86
     protein_bind    9805..9826
                     /label="CAP binding site"
                     /ApEinfo_revcolor=#31849b
                     /ApEinfo_fwdcolor=#31849b
     promoter        9841..9846
                     /label="lac promoter"
                     /ApEinfo_revcolor=#c6c9d1
                     /ApEinfo_fwdcolor=#c6c9d1
     promoter        9847..9864
                     /label="lac promoter"
                     /ApEinfo_revcolor=#c6c9d1
                     /ApEinfo_fwdcolor=#c6c9d1
     promoter        9865..9871
                     /label="lac promoter"
                     /ApEinfo_revcolor=#c6c9d1
                     /ApEinfo_fwdcolor=#c6c9d1
     protein_bind    9879..9895
                     /label="lac operator"
                     /ApEinfo_revcolor=#31849b
                     /ApEinfo_fwdcolor=#31849b
     primer_bind     9903..9919
                     /label="M13 rev"
                     /ApEinfo_revcolor=#a020f0
                     /ApEinfo_fwdcolor=#a020f0
     promoter        9940..9958
                     /label="T3 promoter"
                     /ApEinfo_revcolor=#c6c9d1
                     /ApEinfo_fwdcolor=#c6c9d1
     promoter        9986..10212
                     /label="RSV promoter"
                     /ApEinfo_revcolor=#c6c9d1
                     /ApEinfo_fwdcolor=#c6c9d1
     LTR             10213..10393
                     /label="5' LTR (truncated)"
                     /ApEinfo_revcolor=#f8d3a9
                     /ApEinfo_fwdcolor=#f8d3a9
     misc_feature    10440..10565
                     /label="HIV-1 Ψ"
                     /ApEinfo_revcolor=#f8d3a9
                     /ApEinfo_fwdcolor=#f8d3a9
     misc_feature    11058..11291
                     /label="RRE"
                     /ApEinfo_revcolor=#f8d3a9
                     /ApEinfo_fwdcolor=#f8d3a9
     CDS             11476..11520
                     /label="gp41 peptide"
                     /ApEinfo_revcolor=#ff9ccd
                     /ApEinfo_fwdcolor=#ff9ccd
ORIGIN
        1 taacaaattg gctgtggtat ataaaattat tcataatgat agtaggaggc ttggtaggtt
       61 taagaatagt ttttgctgta ctttctatag tgaatagagt taggcaggga tattcaccat
      121 tatcgtttca gacccacctc ccaaccccga ggggacccag agagggccta tttcccatga
      181 ttccttcata tttgcatata cgatacaagg ctgttagaga gataattaga attaatttga
      241 ctgtaaacac aaagatatta gtacaaaata cgtgacgtag aaagtaataa tttcttgggt
      301 agtttgcagt tttaaaatta tgttttaaaa tggactatca tatgcttacc gtaacttgaa
      361 agtatttcga tttcttggct ttatatatct tgtggaaagg acgaaacacc ggagacggtt
      421 gtaaatgagc acacaaaata cacatgctaa aatattatat tctatgacct ttataaaatc
      481 aaccaaaatc ttctttttaa taactttagt atcaataatt agaattttta tgttcctttt
      541 tgcaaacttt taataaaaat gagcaaaata aaaaaacgct agttttagta actcgcgttg
      601 ttttcttcac ctttaataat agctactcca ccacttgttc ctaagcggtc agctcctgct
      661 tcaatcattt tttgagcatc ttcaaatgtt ctaactccac cagctgcttt aactaaagca
      721 ttgtctttaa caactgactt cattagttta acatcttcaa atgttgcacc tgattttgaa
      781 aatcctgttg atgttttaac aaattctaat ccagcttcaa cagctatttc acaagctttc
      841 atgatttctt cttttgttaa taaacaattt tccataatac atttaacaac atgtgatcca
      901 gctgcttttt ttacagcttt catgtcttct aaaactaatt cataattttt gtcttttaat
      961 gcaccaatat ttaataccat atcaatttct gttgcaccat ctttaattgc ttcagaaact
     1021 tcgaatgctt ttgtagctgt tgtgcatgca cctagaggaa aacctacaac atttgttatt
     1081 cctacatttg tgccttttaa taattcttta caatagcttg ttcaatatga attaacacaa
     1141 actgttgcaa aatcaaattc aattgcttca tcacataatt gtttaatttc agctttcgta
     1201 gcatcttgtt ttaataatgt gtgatctata tatttgttta gtttcatttt ttctcctata
     1261 tattcatttt taattttaat tctttaataa tttcgtctac tttaacttta gcgttttgaa
     1321 cagattcacc aacacctata aaataaattt ttagtttagg ttcagttcca cttgggcgaa
     1381 cagcaaatca tgacttatct tctaaataaa attttagtaa gtcttgtcct ggcatattat
     1441 acattccatc gatgtagtct tcaacattaa caactttaag tccagcaatt tgagttaagg
     1501 gtgttgctct caatgatttc attaatggtt caatttttaa tttcttttct tctggtttaa
     1561 aattcaagtt taaagtgaaa gtgtaatatg cacccatttc tttaaataaa tcttctaaat
     1621 agtctactaa tgttttattt tgttttttat aaaatcaagc agcctctgct attaatatag
     1681 aagcttgtat tccatcttta tctctagctg agtcatcaat tacatatcca taactttctt
     1741 cataagcaaa aacaaaattt aatccgttat cttcttcttt agcaatttct ctacccattc
     1801 atttaaatcc agttaaagtt tttacaatat taactccata tttttcatga gcgattctat
     1861 cacccaaatc acttgttaca aaacttgaat atagagccgg attttttgga atgctattta
     1921 agcgttttag atttgataat tttcaatcaa ttaaaattgg tcctgtttga tttccatcta
     1981 atcttacaaa atgaccatca tgttttattg ccattccaaa tctgtcagca tctgggtcat
     2041 tcataataat aatatctgca tcatgtttaa taccatattc aagcggtatt tttcatgcag
     2101 gatcaaattc tggatttgga tttacaacat ttttaaatgt ttcatcttca aatgcatgct
     2161 cttcaacctc aataacgtta tatcctgatt cacgtaatat ttttggggta aatttagttc
     2221 ctgttccatt aactgcgcta aaaataattt ttaaatcttt tttagcttct tgctcttttt
     2281 tgtacgtctc tgttttagag ctagaaatag caagttaaaa taaggctagt ccgttatcaa
     2341 cttgaaaaag tggcaccgag tcggtgcttt tttaagcttg gcgtaactag atcttgagac
     2401 aaatggcagt attcatccac aattttaaaa gaaaaggggg gattgggggg tacagtgcag
     2461 gggaaagaat agtagacata atagcaacag acatacaaac taaagaatta caaaaacaaa
     2521 ttacaaaaat tcaaaatttt cgggtttatt acagggacag cagagatcca ctttggcgcc
     2581 ggctcgaggg ggcccgggtg caaagatgga taaagtttta aacagagagg aatctttgca
     2641 gctaatggac cttctaggtc ttgaaaggag tgggaattgg ctccggtgcc cgtcagtggg
     2701 cagagcgcac atcgcccaca gtccccgaga agttgggggg aggggtcggc aattgatccg
     2761 gtgcctagag aaggtggcgc ggggtaaact gggaaagtga tgtcgtgtac tggctccgcc
     2821 tttttcccga gggtggggga gaaccgtata taagtgcagt agtcgccgtg aacgttcttt
     2881 ttcgcaacgg gtttgccgcc agaacacagg taagtgccgt gtgtggttcc cgcgggcctg
     2941 gcctctttac gggttatggc ccttgcgtgc cttgaattac ttccacctgg ctgcagtacg
     3001 tgattcttga tcccgagctt cgggttggaa gtgggtggga gagttcgagg ccttgcgctt
     3061 aaggagcccc ttcgcctcgt gcttgagttg aggcctggcc tgggcgctgg ggccgccgcg
     3121 tgcgaatctg gtggcacctt cgcgcctgtc tcgctgcttt cgataagtct ctagccattt
     3181 aaaatttttg atgacctgct gcgacgcttt ttttctggca agatagtctt gtaaatgcgg
     3241 gccaagatct gcacactggt atttcggttt ttggggccgc gggcggcgac ggggcccgtg
     3301 cgtcccagcg cacatgttcg gcgaggcggg gcctgcgagc gcggccaccg agaatcggac
     3361 gggggtagtc tcaagctggc cggcctgctc tggtgcctgg cctcgcgccg ccgtgtatcg
     3421 ccccgccctg ggcggcaagg ctggcccggt cggcaccagt tgcgtgagcg gaaagatggc
     3481 cgcttcccgg ccctgctgca gggagctcaa aatggaggac gcggcgctcg ggagagcggg
     3541 cgggtgagtc acccacacaa aggaaaaggg cctttccgtc ctcagccgtc gcttcatgtg
     3601 actccacgga gtaccgggcg ccgtccaggc acctcgatta gttctcgagc ttttggagta
     3661 cgtcgtcttt aggttggggg gaggggtttt atgcgatgga gtttccccac actgagtggg
     3721 tggagactga agttaggcca gcttggcact tgatgtaatt ctccttggaa tttgcccttt
     3781 ttgagtttgg atcttggttc attctcaagc ctcagacagt ggttcaaagt ttttttcttc
     3841 catttcaggt gtcgtgacgt acggccacca tgaccgagta caagcccacg gtgcgcctcg
     3901 ccacccgcga cgacgtcccc agggccgtac gcaccctcgc cgccgcgttc gccgactacc
     3961 ccgccacgcg ccacaccgtc gatccggacc gccacatcga gcgggtcacc gagctgcaag
     4021 aactcttcct cacgcgcgtc gggctcgaca tcggcaaggt gtgggtcgcg gacgacggcg
     4081 ccgccgtggc ggtctggacc acgccggaga gcgtcgaagc gggggcggtg ttcgccgaga
     4141 tcggcccgcg catggccgag ttgagcggtt cccggctggc cgcgcagcaa cagatggaag
     4201 gcctcctggc gccgcaccgg cccaaggagc ccgcgtggtt cctggccacc gtcggagtct
     4261 cgcccgacca ccagggcaag ggtctgggca gcgccgtcgt gctccccgga gtggaggcgg
     4321 ccgagcgcgc cggggtgccc gccttcctgg agacctccgc gccccgcaac ctccccttct
     4381 acgagcggct cggcttcacc gtcaccgccg acgtcgaggt gcccgaagga ccgcgcacct
     4441 ggtgcatgac ccgcaagccc ggtgcctgac gttacataac ttacggtaaa tggcccgcct
     4501 ggctgaccgc ccaacgaccc ccgcccattg acgtcaataa tgacgtatgt tcccatagta
     4561 acgccaatag ggactttcca ttgacgtcaa tgggtggagt atttacggta aactgcccac
     4621 ttggcagtac atcaagtgta tcatatgcca agtacgcccc ctattgacgt caatgacggt
     4681 aaatggcccg cctggcatta tgcccagtac atgaccttat gggactttcc tacttggcag
     4741 tacatctacg tattagtcat cgctattacc atggtgatgc ggttttggca gtacatcaat
     4801 gggcgtggat agcggtttga ctcacgggga tttccaagtc tccaccccat tgacgtcaat
     4861 gggagtttgt tttggcacca aaatcaacgg gactttccaa aatgtcgtaa caactccgcc
     4921 ccattgacgc aaatgggcgg taggcgtgta cggtgggagg tctatataag cagagctggt
     4981 ttagtgaacc gtcagatccg ctagcgctac cggactcaga tctcgagctc aagcttcgaa
     5041 ttctgcagtc gacggtaccg cgggcccggg atccaccggt cgccaccatg gtgagcaagg
     5101 gcgaggagct gttcaccggg gtggtgccca tcctggtcga gctggacggc gacgtaaacg
     5161 gccacaagtt cagcgtgtcc ggcgagggcg agggcgatgc cacctacggc aagctgaccc
     5221 tgaagttcat ctgcaccacc ggcaagctgc ccgtgccctg gcccaccctc gtgaccaccc
     5281 tgacctacgg cgtgcagtgc ttcagccgct accccgacca catgaagcag cacgacttct
     5341 tcaagtccgc catgcccgaa ggctacgtcc aggagcgcac catcttcttc aaggacgacg
     5401 gcaactacaa gacccgcgcc gaggtgaagt tcgagggcga caccctggtg aaccgcatcg
     5461 agctgaaggg catcgacttc aaggaggacg gcaacatcct ggggcacaag ctggagtaca
     5521 actacaacag ccacaacgtc tatatcatgg ccgacaagca gaagaacggc atcaaggtga
     5581 acttcaagat ccgccacaac atcgaggacg gcagcgtgca gctcgccgac cactaccagc
     5641 agaacacccc catcggcgac ggccccgtgc tgctgcccga caaccactac ctgagcaccc
     5701 agtccgccct gagcaaagac cccaacgaga agcgcgatca catggtcctg ctggagttcg
     5761 tgaccgccgc cgggatcact ctcggcatgg acgagctgta caagtaaacg cgttaagtcg
     5821 acgagtccta aactagtaat caacctctgg attacaaaat ttgtgaaaga ttgactggta
     5881 ttcttaacta tgttgctcct tttacgctat gtggatacgc tgctttaatg cctttgtatc
     5941 atgctattgc ttcccgtatg gctttcattt tctcctcctt gtataaatcc tggttgctgt
     6001 ctctttatga ggagttgtgg cccgttgtca ggcaacgtgg cgtggtgtgc actgtgtttg
     6061 ctgacgcaac ccccactggt tggggcattg ccaccacctg tcagctcctt tccgggactt
     6121 tcgctttccc cctccctatt gccacggcgg aactcatcgc cgcctgcctt gcccgctgct
     6181 ggacaggggc tcggctgttg ggcactgaca attccgtggt gttgtcgggg aaatcatcgt
     6241 cctttccttg gctgctcgcc tgtgttgcca cctggattct gcgcgggacg tccttctgct
     6301 acgtcccttc ggccctcaat ccagcggacc ttccttcccg cggcctgctg ccggctctgc
     6361 ggcctcttcc gcgtcttcgc cttcgccctc agacgagtcg gatctccctt tgggccgcct
     6421 ccccgcgtcg actttaagac caatgactta caaggcagct gtagatctta gccacttttt
     6481 aaaagaaaag gggggactgg aagggctaat tcactcccaa cgaagacaag atctgctttt
     6541 tgcttgtact gggtctctct ggttagacca gatctgagcc tgggagctct ctggctaact
     6601 agggaaccca ctgcttaagc ctcaataaag cttgccttga gtgcttcaag tagtgtgtgc
     6661 ccgtctgttg tgtgactctg gtaactagag atccctcaga cccttttagt cagtgtggaa
     6721 aatctctagc agtacgtata gtagttcatg tcatcttatt attcagtatt tataacttgc
     6781 aaagaaatga atatcagaga gtgagaggaa cttgtttatt gcagcttata atggttacaa
     6841 ataaagcaat agcatcacaa atttcacaaa taaagcattt ttttcactgc attctagttg
     6901 tggtttgtcc aaactcatca atgtatctta tcatgtctgg ctctagctat cccgccccta
     6961 actccgccca tcccgcccct aactccgccc agttccgccc attctccgcc ccatggctga
     7021 ctaatttttt ttatttatgc agaggccgag gccgcctcgg cctctgagct attccagaag
     7081 tagtgaggag gcttttttgg aggcctaggg acgtacccaa ttcgccctat agtgagtcgt
     7141 attacgcgcg ctcactggcc gtcgttttac aacgtcgtga ctgggaaaac cctggcgtta
     7201 cccaacttaa tcgccttgca gcacatcccc ctttcgccag ctggcgtaat agcgaagagg
     7261 cccgcaccga tcgcccttcc caacagttgc gcagcctgaa tggcgaatgg gnnnnnnnnn
     7321 nnnnnnnnnn nnnnnnnnnn nnnnnnnnnn nnnnnnnnnn nnnnnnnnnn nnnnnnnnnn
     7381 nnnnnnnnnn nnnnnnnnnn nnnnnnnnnn nnnnnnnnnn nnnnnnnnnn nnnnncnnnn
     7441 nnnnnnnnnn nnnnnnnnnn nnnnnnnnnn nnnnnnnnnn nnnnnnnnnn nnnnnnnnnn
     7501 nnnnnnnnnn nnnnnnnnnn nnnnnnnann nnnnnnnnnn nnnnnnnnnn nnnnnnnnnn
     7561 nnnnnnnnnn nnnnnnncct ttgacgttgg agtccacgtt ctttaatagt ggactcttgt
     7621 tccaaactgg aacaacactc aaccctatct cggtctattc ttttgattta taagggattt
     7681 tgccgatttc ggcctattgg ttaaaaaatg agctgattta acaaaaattt aacgcgaatt
     7741 ttaacaaaat attaacgctt acaatttagg tggcactttt cggggaaatg tgcgcggaac
     7801 ccctatttgt ttatttttct aaatacattc aaatatgtat ccgctcatga gacaataacc
     7861 ctgataaatg cttcaataat attgaaaaag gaagagtatg agtattcaac atttccgtgt
     7921 cgcccttatt cccttttttg cggcattttg ccttcctgtt tttgctcacc cagaaacgct
     7981 ggtgaaagta aaagatgctg aagatcagtt gggtgcacga gtgggttaca tcgaactgga
     8041 tctcaacagc ggtaagatcc ttgagagttt tcgccccgaa gaacgttttc caatgatgag
     8101 cacttttaaa gttctgctat gtggcgcggt attatcccgt attgacgccg ggcaagagca
     8161 actcggtcgc cgcatacact attctcagaa tgacttggtt gagtactcac cagtcacaga
     8221 aaagcatctt acggatggca tgacagtaag agaattatgc agtgctgcca taaccatgag
     8281 tgataacact gcggccaact tacttctgac aacgatcgga ggaccgaagg agctaaccgc
     8341 ttttttgcac aacatggggg atcatgtaac tcgccttgat cgttgggaac cggagctgaa
     8401 tgaagccata ccaaacgacg agcgtgacac cacgatgcct gtagcaatgg caacaacgtt
     8461 gcgcaaacta ttaactggcg aactacttac tctagcttcc cggcaacaat taatagactg
     8521 gatggaggcg gataaagttg caggaccact tctgcgctcg gcccttccgg ctggctggtt
     8581 tattgctgat aaatctggag ccggtgagcg tgggtctcgc ggtatcattg cagcactggg
     8641 gccagatggt aagccctccc gtatcgtagt tatctacacg acggggagtc aggcaactat
     8701 ggatgaacga aatagacaga tcgctgagat aggtgcctca ctgattaagc attggtaact
     8761 gtcagaccaa gtttactcat atatacttta gattgattta aaacttcatt tttaatttaa
     8821 aaggatctag gtgaagatcc tttttgataa tctcatgacc aaaatccctt aacgtgagtt
     8881 ttcgttccac tgagcgtcag accccgtaga aaagatcaaa ggatcttctt gagatccttt
     8941 ttttctgcgc gtaatctgct gcttgcaaac aaaaaaacca ccgctaccag cggtggtttg
     9001 tttgccggat caagagctac caactctttt tccgaaggta actggcttca gcagagcgca
     9061 gataccaaat actgttcttc tagtgtagcc gtagttaggc caccacttca agaactctgt
     9121 agcaccgcct acatacctcg ctctgctaat cctgttacca gtggctgctg ccagtggcga
     9181 taagtcgtgt cttaccgggt tggactcaag acgatagtta ccggataagg cgcagcggtc
     9241 gggctgaacg gggggttcgt gcacacagcc cagcttggag cgaacgacct acaccgaact
     9301 gagataccta cagcgtgagc tatgagaaag cgccacgctt cccgaaggga gaaaggcgga
     9361 caggtatccg gtaagcggca gggtcggaac aggagagcgc acgagggagc ttccaggggg
     9421 aaacgcctgg tatctttata gtcctgtcgg gtttcgccac ctctgacttg agcgtcgatt
     9481 tttgtgatgc tcgtcagggg ggcggagcct atggaaaaac gccagcaacg cggccttttt
     9541 acggttcctg gccttttgct ggccttttgc tcacatgttc tttcctgcgt tatcccctga
     9601 ttctgtggat aaccgtatta ccgcctttga gtgagctgat accgctcgcc gcagccgaac
     9661 gaccgagcgc agcgagtcag tgagcgagga agcggaagag cgcccaatac gcaaaccgcc
     9721 tctccccgcg cgttggccga ttcattaatg cagctggcac gacaggtttc ccgactggaa
     9781 agcgggcagt gagcgcaacg caattaatgt gagttagctc actcattagg caccccaggc
     9841 tttacacttt atgcttccgg ctcgtatgtt gtgtggaatt gtgagcggat aacaatttca
     9901 cacaggaaac agctatgacc atgattacgc caagcgcgca attaaccctc actaaaggga
     9961 acaaaagctg gagctgcaag cttaatgtag tcttatgcaa tactcttgta gtcttgcaac
    10021 atggtaacga tgagttagca acatgcctta caaggagaga aaaagcaccg tgcatgccga
    10081 ttggtggaag taaggtggta cgatcgtgcc ttattaggaa ggcaacagac gggtctgaca
    10141 tggattggac gaaccactga attgccgcat tgcagagata ttgtatttaa gtgcctagct
    10201 cgatacataa acgggtctct ctggttagac cagatctgag cctgggagct ctctggctaa
    10261 ctagggaacc cactgcttaa gcctcaataa agcttgcctt gagtgcttca agtagtgtgt
    10321 gcccgtctgt tgtgtgactc tggtaactag agatccctca gaccctttta gtcagtgtgg
    10381 aaaatctcta gcagtggcgc ccgaacaggg acttgaaagc gaaagggaaa ccagaggagc
    10441 tctctcgacg caggactcgg cttgctgaag cgcgcacggc aagaggcgag gggcggcgac
    10501 tggtgagtac gccaaaaatt ttgactagcg gaggctagaa ggagagagat gggtgcgaga
    10561 gcgtcagtat taagcggggg agaattagat cgcgatggga aaaaattcgg ttaaggccag
    10621 ggggaaagaa aaaatataaa ttaaaacata tagtatgggc aagcagggag ctagaacgat
    10681 tcgcagttaa tcctggcctg ttagaaacat cagaaggctg tagacaaata ctgggacagc
    10741 tacaaccatc ccttcagaca ggatcagaag aacttagatc attatataat acagtagcaa
    10801 ccctctattg tgtgcatcaa aggatagaga taaaagacac caaggaagct ttagacaaga
    10861 tagaggaaga gcaaaacaaa agtaagacca ccgcacagca agcggccgct gatcttcaga
    10921 cctggaggag gagatatgag ggacaattgg agaagtgaat tatataaata taaagtagta
    10981 aaaattgaac cattaggagt agcacccacc aaggcaaaga gaagagtggt gcagagagaa
    11041 aaaagagcag tgggaatagg agctttgttc cttgggttct tgggagcagc aggaagcact
    11101 atgggcgcag cgtcaatgac gctgacggta caggccagac aattattgtc tggtatagtg
    11161 cagcagcaga acaatttgct gagggctatt gaggcgcaac agcatctgtt gcaactcaca
    11221 gtctggggca tcaagcagct ccaggcaaga atcctggctg tggaaagata cctaaaggat
    11281 caacagctcc tggggatttg gggttgctct ggaaaactca tttgcaccac tgctgtgcct
    11341 tggaatgcta gttggagtaa taaatctctg gaacagattt ggaatcacac gacctggatg
    11401 gagtgggaca gagaaattaa caattacaca agcttaatac actccttaat tgaagaatcg
    11461 caaaaccagc aagaaaagaa tgaacaagaa ttattggaat tagataaatg ggcaagtttg
    11521 tggaattggt ttaaca
//
