# Supplementary material for: Perturb-tracing enables high-content screening of multi-scale 3D genome regulators
Source: Nat Methods. 2025 Apr 10;22(5):950–61. doi: 10.1038/s41592-025-02652-z (PMC12074983; doi:10.1038/s41592-025-02652-z)
Supplement: Supplementary file 17 — Example barcode plasmid sequence. [file 41592_2025_2652_MOESM17_ESM.gb]

LOCUS       Exported               11987 bp DNA     circular SYN 09-AUG-2022
DEFINITION  synthetic circular DNA.
ACCESSION   .
VERSION     .
KEYWORDS    .
SOURCE      synthetic DNA construct
  ORGANISM  synthetic DNA construct
REFERENCE   1  (bases 1 to 11987)
  AUTHORS   .
  TITLE     Direct Submission
  JOURNAL   Exported Aug 9, 2022 from SnapGene Viewer 6.0.3
            https://www.snapgene.com
FEATURES             Location/Qualifiers
     source          1..11987
                     /mol_type="other DNA"
                     /organism="synthetic DNA construct"
     promoter        162..402
                     /label=U6 promoter
     misc_RNA        2292..2367
                     /label=gRNA scaffold
     misc_feature    2423..2540
                     /label=cPPT/CTS
     promoter        2679..3857
                     /label=EF-1-alpha promoter
     intron          2910..3848
                     /label=EF-1-alpha intron A
     CDS             3870..4469
                     /label=PuroR
     enhancer        4470..4773
                     /label=CMV enhancer
     promoter        4774..4977
                     /label=CMV promoter
     misc_feature    5000..5080
                     /label=MCS
     misc_feature    5082..5091
                     /label=Kozak sequence
     CDS             5088..5090
                     /label=EGFP
     CDS             5091..5093
                     /label=EGFP
     CDS             5094..5804
                     /label=EGFP
     misc_feature    5809..5828
                     /label=barcode fwd priming region
     misc_feature    5829..6247
                     /label=barcode_1212121212
     primer_bind     complement(6248..6313)
                     /label=Barcode UMI rev_pWL28/29
     misc_feature    complement(6248..6267)
                     /label=barcode rev priming region: ab20_8480
     gap             6268..6287
                     /estimated_length=20
     misc_feature    6268..6287
                     /label=Barcode-UMI
     misc_feature    6288
                     /label=added seq from pWL17
     misc_feature    6289..6877
                     /label=WPRE
     CDS             complement(6760..6771)
                     /label=Factor Xa site
     LTR             6949..7182
                     /label=3' LTR (Delta-U3)
     polyA_signal    7260..7381
                     /label=SV40 poly(A) signal
     rep_origin      7421..7556
                     /label=SV40 ori
     promoter        complement(7577..7595)
                     /label=T7 promoter
     primer_bind     complement(7605..7621)
                     /label=M13 fwd
     rep_origin      7763..8218
                     /label=f1 ori
     promoter        8244..8348
                     /label=AmpR promoter
     CDS             8349..8417
                     /label=AmpR
     CDS             8418..9209
                     /label=AmpR
     rep_origin      9380..9968
                     /label=ori
     protein_bind    10256..10277
                     /label=CAP binding site
     promoter        10292..10297
                     /label=lac promoter
     promoter        10298..10315
                     /label=lac promoter
     promoter        10316..10322
                     /label=lac promoter
     protein_bind    10330..10346
                     /label=lac operator
     primer_bind     10354..10370
                     /label=M13 rev
     promoter        10391..10409
                     /label=T3 promoter
     promoter        10437..10663
                     /label=RSV promoter
     LTR             10664..10844
                     /label=5' LTR (truncated)
     misc_feature    10891..11016
                     /label=HIV-1 Psi
     misc_feature    11509..11742
                     /label=RRE
     CDS             11927..11971
                     /label=gp41 peptide
ORIGIN
        1 taacaaattg gctgtggtat ataaaattat tcataatgat agtaggaggc ttggtaggtt
       61 taagaatagt ttttgctgta ctttctatag tgaatagagt taggcaggga tattcaccat
      121 tatcgtttca gacccacctc ccaaccccga ggggacccag agagggccta tttcccatga
      181 ttccttcata tttgcatata cgatacaagg ctgttagaga gataattaga attaatttga
      241 ctgtaaacac aaagatatta gtacaaaata cgtgacgtag aaagtaataa tttcttgggt
      301 agtttgcagt tttaaaatta tgttttaaaa tggactatca tatgcttacc gtaacttgaa
      361 agtatttcga tttcttggct ttatatatct tgtggaaagg acgaaacacc ggagacggtt
      421 gtaaatgagc acacaaaata cacatgctaa aatattatat tctatgacct ttataaaatc
      481 aaccaaaatc ttctttttaa taactttagt atcaataatt agaattttta tgttcctttt
      541 tgcaaacttt taataaaaat gagcaaaata aaaaaacgct agttttagta actcgcgttg
      601 ttttcttcac ctttaataat agctactcca ccacttgttc ctaagcggtc agctcctgct
      661 tcaatcattt tttgagcatc ttcaaatgtt ctaactccac cagctgcttt aactaaagca
      721 ttgtctttaa caactgactt cattagttta acatcttcaa atgttgcacc tgattttgaa
      781 aatcctgttg atgttttaac aaattctaat ccagcttcaa cagctatttc acaagctttc
      841 atgatttctt cttttgttaa taaacaattt tccataatac atttaacaac atgtgatcca
      901 gctgcttttt ttacagcttt catgtcttct aaaactaatt cataattttt gtcttttaat
      961 gcaccaatat ttaataccat atcaatttct gttgcaccat ctttaattgc ttcagaaact
     1021 tcgaatgctt ttgtagctgt tgtgcatgca cctagaggaa aacctacaac atttgttatt
     1081 cctacatttg tgccttttaa taattcttta caatagcttg ttcaatatga attaacacaa
     1141 actgttgcaa aatcaaattc aattgcttca tcacataatt gtttaatttc agctttcgta
     1201 gcatcttgtt ttaataatgt gtgatctata tatttgttta gtttcatttt ttctcctata
     1261 tattcatttt taattttaat tctttaataa tttcgtctac tttaacttta gcgttttgaa
     1321 cagattcacc aacacctata aaataaattt ttagtttagg ttcagttcca cttgggcgaa
     1381 cagcaaatca tgacttatct tctaaataaa attttagtaa gtcttgtcct ggcatattat
     1441 acattccatc gatgtagtct tcaacattaa caactttaag tccagcaatt tgagttaagg
     1501 gtgttgctct caatgatttc attaatggtt caatttttaa tttcttttct tctggtttaa
     1561 aattcaagtt taaagtgaaa gtgtaatatg cacccatttc tttaaataaa tcttctaaat
     1621 agtctactaa tgttttattt tgttttttat aaaatcaagc agcctctgct attaatatag
     1681 aagcttgtat tccatcttta tctctagctg agtcatcaat tacatatcca taactttctt
     1741 cataagcaaa aacaaaattt aatccgttat cttcttcttt agcaatttct ctacccattc
     1801 atttaaatcc agttaaagtt tttacaatat taactccata tttttcatga gcgattctat
     1861 cacccaaatc acttgttaca aaacttgaat atagagccgg attttttgga atgctattta
     1921 agcgttttag atttgataat tttcaatcaa ttaaaattgg tcctgtttga tttccatcta
     1981 atcttacaaa atgaccatca tgttttattg ccattccaaa tctgtcagca tctgggtcat
     2041 tcataataat aatatctgca tcatgtttaa taccatattc aagcggtatt tttcatgcag
     2101 gatcaaattc tggatttgga tttacaacat ttttaaatgt ttcatcttca aatgcatgct
     2161 cttcaacctc aataacgtta tatcctgatt cacgtaatat ttttggggta aatttagttc
     2221 ctgttccatt aactgcgcta aaaataattt ttaaatcttt tttagcttct tgctcttttt
     2281 tgtacgtctc tgttttagag ctagaaatag caagttaaaa taaggctagt ccgttatcaa
     2341 cttgaaaaag tggcaccgag tcggtgcttt tttaagcttg gcgtaactag atcttgagac
     2401 aaatggcagt attcatccac aattttaaaa gaaaaggggg gattgggggg tacagtgcag
     2461 gggaaagaat agtagacata atagcaacag acatacaaac taaagaatta caaaaacaaa
     2521 ttacaaaaat tcaaaatttt cgggtttatt acagggacag cagagatcca ctttggcgcc
     2581 ggctcgaggg ggcccgggtg caaagatgga taaagtttta aacagagagg aatctttgca
     2641 gctaatggac cttctaggtc ttgaaaggag tgggaattgg ctccggtgcc cgtcagtggg
     2701 cagagcgcac atcgcccaca gtccccgaga agttgggggg aggggtcggc aattgatccg
     2761 gtgcctagag aaggtggcgc ggggtaaact gggaaagtga tgtcgtgtac tggctccgcc
     2821 tttttcccga gggtggggga gaaccgtata taagtgcagt agtcgccgtg aacgttcttt
     2881 ttcgcaacgg gtttgccgcc agaacacagg taagtgccgt gtgtggttcc cgcgggcctg
     2941 gcctctttac gggttatggc ccttgcgtgc cttgaattac ttccacctgg ctgcagtacg
     3001 tgattcttga tcccgagctt cgggttggaa gtgggtggga gagttcgagg ccttgcgctt
     3061 aaggagcccc ttcgcctcgt gcttgagttg aggcctggcc tgggcgctgg ggccgccgcg
     3121 tgcgaatctg gtggcacctt cgcgcctgtc tcgctgcttt cgataagtct ctagccattt
     3181 aaaatttttg atgacctgct gcgacgcttt ttttctggca agatagtctt gtaaatgcgg
     3241 gccaagatct gcacactggt atttcggttt ttggggccgc gggcggcgac ggggcccgtg
     3301 cgtcccagcg cacatgttcg gcgaggcggg gcctgcgagc gcggccaccg agaatcggac
     3361 gggggtagtc tcaagctggc cggcctgctc tggtgcctgg cctcgcgccg ccgtgtatcg
     3421 ccccgccctg ggcggcaagg ctggcccggt cggcaccagt tgcgtgagcg gaaagatggc
     3481 cgcttcccgg ccctgctgca gggagctcaa aatggaggac gcggcgctcg ggagagcggg
     3541 cgggtgagtc acccacacaa aggaaaaggg cctttccgtc ctcagccgtc gcttcatgtg
     3601 actccacgga gtaccgggcg ccgtccaggc acctcgatta gttctcgagc ttttggagta
     3661 cgtcgtcttt aggttggggg gaggggtttt atgcgatgga gtttccccac actgagtggg
     3721 tggagactga agttaggcca gcttggcact tgatgtaatt ctccttggaa tttgcccttt
     3781 ttgagtttgg atcttggttc attctcaagc ctcagacagt ggttcaaagt ttttttcttc
     3841 catttcaggt gtcgtgacgt acggccacca tgaccgagta caagcccacg gtgcgcctcg
     3901 ccacccgcga cgacgtcccc agggccgtac gcaccctcgc cgccgcgttc gccgactacc
     3961 ccgccacgcg ccacaccgtc gatccggacc gccacatcga gcgggtcacc gagctgcaag
     4021 aactcttcct cacgcgcgtc gggctcgaca tcggcaaggt gtgggtcgcg gacgacggcg
     4081 ccgccgtggc ggtctggacc acgccggaga gcgtcgaagc gggggcggtg ttcgccgaga
     4141 tcggcccgcg catggccgag ttgagcggtt cccggctggc cgcgcagcaa cagatggaag
     4201 gcctcctggc gccgcaccgg cccaaggagc ccgcgtggtt cctggccacc gtcggagtct
     4261 cgcccgacca ccagggcaag ggtctgggca gcgccgtcgt gctccccgga gtggaggcgg
     4321 ccgagcgcgc cggggtgccc gccttcctgg agacctccgc gccccgcaac ctccccttct
     4381 acgagcggct cggcttcacc gtcaccgccg acgtcgaggt gcccgaagga ccgcgcacct
     4441 ggtgcatgac ccgcaagccc ggtgcctgac gttacataac ttacggtaaa tggcccgcct
     4501 ggctgaccgc ccaacgaccc ccgcccattg acgtcaataa tgacgtatgt tcccatagta
     4561 acgccaatag ggactttcca ttgacgtcaa tgggtggagt atttacggta aactgcccac
     4621 ttggcagtac atcaagtgta tcatatgcca agtacgcccc ctattgacgt caatgacggt
     4681 aaatggcccg cctggcatta tgcccagtac atgaccttat gggactttcc tacttggcag
     4741 tacatctacg tattagtcat cgctattacc atggtgatgc ggttttggca gtacatcaat
     4801 gggcgtggat agcggtttga ctcacgggga tttccaagtc tccaccccat tgacgtcaat
     4861 gggagtttgt tttggcacca aaatcaacgg gactttccaa aatgtcgtaa caactccgcc
     4921 ccattgacgc aaatgggcgg taggcgtgta cggtgggagg tctatataag cagagctggt
     4981 ttagtgaacc gtcagatccg ctagcgctac cggactcaga tctcgagctc aagcttcgaa
     5041 ttctgcagtc gacggtaccg cgggcccggg atccaccggt cgccaccatg gtgagcaagg
     5101 gcgaggagct gttcaccggg gtggtgccca tcctggtcga gctggacggc gacgtaaacg
     5161 gccacaagtt cagcgtgtcc ggcgagggcg agggcgatgc cacctacggc aagctgaccc
     5221 tgaagttcat ctgcaccacc ggcaagctgc ccgtgccctg gcccaccctc gtgaccaccc
     5281 tgacctacgg cgtgcagtgc ttcagccgct accccgacca catgaagcag cacgacttct
     5341 tcaagtccgc catgcccgaa ggctacgtcc aggagcgcac catcttcttc aaggacgacg
     5401 gcaactacaa gacccgcgcc gaggtgaagt tcgagggcga caccctggtg aaccgcatcg
     5461 agctgaaggg catcgacttc aaggaggacg gcaacatcct ggggcacaag ctggagtaca
     5521 actacaacag ccacaacgtc tatatcatgg ccgacaagca gaagaacggc atcaaggtga
     5581 acttcaagat ccgccacaac atcgaggacg gcagcgtgca gctcgccgac cactaccagc
     5641 agaacacccc catcggcgac ggccccgtgc tgctgcccga caaccactac ctgagcaccc
     5701 agtccgccct gagcaaagac cccaacgaga agcgcgatca catggtcctg ctggagttcg
     5761 tgaccgccgc cgggatcact ctcggcatgg acgagctgta caagtaaatg ctcaaatacc
     5821 ggcgtgtgtg tggtttggag atgatagacg ggatgtgatt tgttaggaac gggtggttta
     5881 gtgtgtgttt cgagttgggt ttagttgggt acaggaggag ggtaatgata gacatgagga
     5941 aagtggtgtg agacgatgat gtagtagtaa gggtcgagga gtggataaat ggtgtctaga
     6001 gttgatagag ggagaacttg tggagatgtg taggttacgg gagaatgagg tgtaatgtct
     6061 agttaggaag aagatgggac aggttaggtt gagaatagga cagttgaggt gggagagtat
     6121 tctgaaagga atgggttgtg gtcgttgatg aggtgttgat gatcagagtg agtagtagtg
     6181 gagtcaggtt atgggaaagg agagtcggga tgtattgaag gaggatctaa tgggaaggtg
     6241 aaagtgtcta tgtcgcggac ttcgcgtnnn nnnnnnnnnn nnnnnnntaa tcaacctctg
     6301 gattacaaaa tttgtgaaag attgactggt attcttaact atgttgctcc ttttacgcta
     6361 tgtggatacg ctgctttaat gcctttgtat catgctattg cttcccgtat ggctttcatt
     6421 ttctcctcct tgtataaatc ctggttgctg tctctttatg aggagttgtg gcccgttgtc
     6481 aggcaacgtg gcgtggtgtg cactgtgttt gctgacgcaa cccccactgg ttggggcatt
     6541 gccaccacct gtcagctcct ttccgggact ttcgctttcc ccctccctat tgccacggcg
     6601 gaactcatcg ccgcctgcct tgcccgctgc tggacagggg ctcggctgtt gggcactgac
     6661 aattccgtgg tgttgtcggg gaaatcatcg tcctttcctt ggctgctcgc ctgtgttgcc
     6721 acctggattc tgcgcgggac gtccttctgc tacgtccctt cggccctcaa tccagcggac
     6781 cttccttccc gcggcctgct gccggctctg cggcctcttc cgcgtcttcg ccttcgccct
     6841 cagacgagtc ggatctccct ttgggccgcc tccccgcgtc gactttaaga ccaatgactt
     6901 acaaggcagc tgtagatctt agccactttt taaaagaaaa ggggggactg gaagggctaa
     6961 ttcactccca acgaagacaa gatctgcttt ttgcttgtac tgggtctctc tggttagacc
     7021 agatctgagc ctgggagctc tctggctaac tagggaaccc actgcttaag cctcaataaa
     7081 gcttgccttg agtgcttcaa gtagtgtgtg cccgtctgtt gtgtgactct ggtaactaga
     7141 gatccctcag acccttttag tcagtgtgga aaatctctag cagtacgtat agtagttcat
     7201 gtcatcttat tattcagtat ttataacttg caaagaaatg aatatcagag agtgagagga
     7261 acttgtttat tgcagcttat aatggttaca aataaagcaa tagcatcaca aatttcacaa
     7321 ataaagcatt tttttcactg cattctagtt gtggtttgtc caaactcatc aatgtatctt
     7381 atcatgtctg gctctagcta tcccgcccct aactccgccc atcccgcccc taactccgcc
     7441 cagttccgcc cattctccgc cccatggctg actaattttt tttatttatg cagaggccga
     7501 ggccgcctcg gcctctgagc tattccagaa gtagtgagga ggcttttttg gaggcctagg
     7561 gacgtaccca attcgcccta tagtgagtcg tattacgcgc gctcactggc cgtcgtttta
     7621 caacgtcgtg actgggaaaa ccctggcgtt acccaactta atcgccttgc agcacatccc
     7681 cctttcgcca gctggcgtaa tagcgaagag gcccgcaccg atcgcccttc ccaacagttg
     7741 cgcagcctga atggcgaatg ggnnnnnnnn nnnnnnnnnn nnnnnnnnnn nnnnnnnnnn
     7801 nnnnnnnnnn nnnnnnnnnn nnnnnnnnnn nnnnnnnnnn nnnnnnnnnn nnnnnnnnnn
     7861 nnnnnnnnnn nnnnnnnnnn nnnnnncnnn nnnnnnnnnn nnnnnnnnnn nnnnnnnnnn
     7921 nnnnnnnnnn nnnnnnnnnn nnnnnnnnnn nnnnnnnnnn nnnnnnnnnn nnnnnnnnan
     7981 nnnnnnnnnn nnnnnnnnnn nnnnnnnnnn nnnnnnnnnn nnnnnnnncc tttgacgttg
     8041 gagtccacgt tctttaatag tggactcttg ttccaaactg gaacaacact caaccctatc
     8101 tcggtctatt cttttgattt ataagggatt ttgccgattt cggcctattg gttaaaaaat
     8161 gagctgattt aacaaaaatt taacgcgaat tttaacaaaa tattaacgct tacaatttag
     8221 gtggcacttt tcggggaaat gtgcgcggaa cccctatttg tttatttttc taaatacatt
     8281 caaatatgta tccgctcatg agacaataac cctgataaat gcttcaataa tattgaaaaa
     8341 ggaagagtat gagtattcaa catttccgtg tcgcccttat tccctttttt gcggcatttt
     8401 gccttcctgt ttttgctcac ccagaaacgc tggtgaaagt aaaagatgct gaagatcagt
     8461 tgggtgcacg agtgggttac atcgaactgg atctcaacag cggtaagatc cttgagagtt
     8521 ttcgccccga agaacgtttt ccaatgatga gcacttttaa agttctgcta tgtggcgcgg
     8581 tattatcccg tattgacgcc gggcaagagc aactcggtcg ccgcatacac tattctcaga
     8641 atgacttggt tgagtactca ccagtcacag aaaagcatct tacggatggc atgacagtaa
     8701 gagaattatg cagtgctgcc ataaccatga gtgataacac tgcggccaac ttacttctga
     8761 caacgatcgg aggaccgaag gagctaaccg cttttttgca caacatgggg gatcatgtaa
     8821 ctcgccttga tcgttgggaa ccggagctga atgaagccat accaaacgac gagcgtgaca
     8881 ccacgatgcc tgtagcaatg gcaacaacgt tgcgcaaact attaactggc gaactactta
     8941 ctctagcttc ccggcaacaa ttaatagact ggatggaggc ggataaagtt gcaggaccac
     9001 ttctgcgctc ggcccttccg gctggctggt ttattgctga taaatctgga gccggtgagc
     9061 gtgggtctcg cggtatcatt gcagcactgg ggccagatgg taagccctcc cgtatcgtag
     9121 ttatctacac gacggggagt caggcaacta tggatgaacg aaatagacag atcgctgaga
     9181 taggtgcctc actgattaag cattggtaac tgtcagacca agtttactca tatatacttt
     9241 agattgattt aaaacttcat ttttaattta aaaggatcta ggtgaagatc ctttttgata
     9301 atctcatgac caaaatccct taacgtgagt tttcgttcca ctgagcgtca gaccccgtag
     9361 aaaagatcaa aggatcttct tgagatcctt tttttctgcg cgtaatctgc tgcttgcaaa
     9421 caaaaaaacc accgctacca gcggtggttt gtttgccgga tcaagagcta ccaactcttt
     9481 ttccgaaggt aactggcttc agcagagcgc agataccaaa tactgttctt ctagtgtagc
     9541 cgtagttagg ccaccacttc aagaactctg tagcaccgcc tacatacctc gctctgctaa
     9601 tcctgttacc agtggctgct gccagtggcg ataagtcgtg tcttaccggg ttggactcaa
     9661 gacgatagtt accggataag gcgcagcggt cgggctgaac ggggggttcg tgcacacagc
     9721 ccagcttgga gcgaacgacc tacaccgaac tgagatacct acagcgtgag ctatgagaaa
     9781 gcgccacgct tcccgaaggg agaaaggcgg acaggtatcc ggtaagcggc agggtcggaa
     9841 caggagagcg cacgagggag cttccagggg gaaacgcctg gtatctttat agtcctgtcg
     9901 ggtttcgcca cctctgactt gagcgtcgat ttttgtgatg ctcgtcaggg gggcggagcc
     9961 tatggaaaaa cgccagcaac gcggcctttt tacggttcct ggccttttgc tggccttttg
    10021 ctcacatgtt ctttcctgcg ttatcccctg attctgtgga taaccgtatt accgcctttg
    10081 agtgagctga taccgctcgc cgcagccgaa cgaccgagcg cagcgagtca gtgagcgagg
    10141 aagcggaaga gcgcccaata cgcaaaccgc ctctccccgc gcgttggccg attcattaat
    10201 gcagctggca cgacaggttt cccgactgga aagcgggcag tgagcgcaac gcaattaatg
    10261 tgagttagct cactcattag gcaccccagg ctttacactt tatgcttccg gctcgtatgt
    10321 tgtgtggaat tgtgagcgga taacaatttc acacaggaaa cagctatgac catgattacg
    10381 ccaagcgcgc aattaaccct cactaaaggg aacaaaagct ggagctgcaa gcttaatgta
    10441 gtcttatgca atactcttgt agtcttgcaa catggtaacg atgagttagc aacatgcctt
    10501 acaaggagag aaaaagcacc gtgcatgccg attggtggaa gtaaggtggt acgatcgtgc
    10561 cttattagga aggcaacaga cgggtctgac atggattgga cgaaccactg aattgccgca
    10621 ttgcagagat attgtattta agtgcctagc tcgatacata aacgggtctc tctggttaga
    10681 ccagatctga gcctgggagc tctctggcta actagggaac ccactgctta agcctcaata
    10741 aagcttgcct tgagtgcttc aagtagtgtg tgcccgtctg ttgtgtgact ctggtaacta
    10801 gagatccctc agaccctttt agtcagtgtg gaaaatctct agcagtggcg cccgaacagg
    10861 gacttgaaag cgaaagggaa accagaggag ctctctcgac gcaggactcg gcttgctgaa
    10921 gcgcgcacgg caagaggcga ggggcggcga ctggtgagta cgccaaaaat tttgactagc
    10981 ggaggctaga aggagagaga tgggtgcgag agcgtcagta ttaagcgggg gagaattaga
    11041 tcgcgatggg aaaaaattcg gttaaggcca gggggaaaga aaaaatataa attaaaacat
    11101 atagtatggg caagcaggga gctagaacga ttcgcagtta atcctggcct gttagaaaca
    11161 tcagaaggct gtagacaaat actgggacag ctacaaccat cccttcagac aggatcagaa
    11221 gaacttagat cattatataa tacagtagca accctctatt gtgtgcatca aaggatagag
    11281 ataaaagaca ccaaggaagc tttagacaag atagaggaag agcaaaacaa aagtaagacc
    11341 accgcacagc aagcggccgc tgatcttcag acctggagga ggagatatga gggacaattg
    11401 gagaagtgaa ttatataaat ataaagtagt aaaaattgaa ccattaggag tagcacccac
    11461 caaggcaaag agaagagtgg tgcagagaga aaaaagagca gtgggaatag gagctttgtt
    11521 ccttgggttc ttgggagcag caggaagcac tatgggcgca gcgtcaatga cgctgacggt
    11581 acaggccaga caattattgt ctggtatagt gcagcagcag aacaatttgc tgagggctat
    11641 tgaggcgcaa cagcatctgt tgcaactcac agtctggggc atcaagcagc tccaggcaag
    11701 aatcctggct gtggaaagat acctaaagga tcaacagctc ctggggattt ggggttgctc
    11761 tggaaaactc atttgcacca ctgctgtgcc ttggaatgct agttggagta ataaatctct
    11821 ggaacagatt tggaatcaca cgacctggat ggagtgggac agagaaatta acaattacac
    11881 aagcttaata cactccttaa ttgaagaatc gcaaaaccag caagaaaaga atgaacaaga
    11941 attattggaa ttagataaat gggcaagttt gtggaattgg tttaaca
//
