# Supplementary material for: Perturb-tracing enables high-content screening of multi-scale 3D genome regulators
Source: Nat Methods. 2025 Apr 10;22(5):950–61. doi: 10.1038/s41592-025-02652-z (PMC12074983; doi:10.1038/s41592-025-02652-z)
Supplement: Supplementary file 18 — Backbone sequence used for sgRNA plasmid library construction. [file 41592_2025_2652_MOESM18_ESM.gb]

LOCUS       pWL17_(lentiGuide-puro 11521 bp ds-DNA     circular     28-FEB-2020
DEFINITION  .
KEYWORDS    "marker:EXFP-R, PuroR, Puro-R, WPRE-R, SV40pA-R, F1ori-R, AmpR,    
            Amp-R" "ref:pmid\:25075903"
FEATURES             Location/Qualifiers
     primer_bind     162..182
                     /label="hU6-F"
                     /ApEinfo_revcolor=#ff9ccd
                     /ApEinfo_fwdcolor=#ff9ccd
     promoter        162..402
                     /label="U6 promoter"
                     /ApEinfo_revcolor=#ff9ccd
                     /ApEinfo_fwdcolor=#ff9ccd
     primer_bind     333..352
                     /label="LKO.1 5'"
                     /ApEinfo_revcolor=#ff9ccd
                     /ApEinfo_fwdcolor=#ff9ccd
     misc_RNA        2292..2367
                     /label="gRNA scaffold"
                     /ApEinfo_revcolor=#ff9ccd
                     /ApEinfo_fwdcolor=#ff9ccd
     misc_feature    2423..2540
                     /label="cPPT/CTS"
                     /ApEinfo_revcolor=#ff9ccd
                     /ApEinfo_fwdcolor=#ff9ccd
     promoter        2679..3857
                     /label="EF-1-alpha promoter"
                     /ApEinfo_revcolor=#ff9ccd
                     /ApEinfo_fwdcolor=#ff9ccd
     intron          2910..3848
                     /label="EF-1-alpha intron A"
                     /ApEinfo_revcolor=#ff9ccd
                     /ApEinfo_fwdcolor=#ff9ccd
     primer_bind     3805..3825
                     /label="EF1a-F"
                     /ApEinfo_revcolor=#ff9ccd
                     /ApEinfo_fwdcolor=#ff9ccd
     primer_bind     complement(3870..3889)
                     /label="Puro-R"
                     /ApEinfo_revcolor=#ff9ccd
                     /ApEinfo_fwdcolor=#ff9ccd
     CDS             3870..4469
                     /label="PuroR"
                     /ApEinfo_revcolor=#804040
                     /ApEinfo_fwdcolor=#804040
     primer_bind     4366..4386
                     /label="Puro-F"
                     /ApEinfo_revcolor=#ff9ccd
                     /ApEinfo_fwdcolor=#ff9ccd
     enhancer        4470..4773
                     /label="CMV enhancer"
                     /ApEinfo_revcolor=#0080ff
                     /ApEinfo_fwdcolor=#0080ff
     source          4470..5807
                     /label="source:synthetic DNA construct"
                     /ApEinfo_revcolor=#a187be
                     /ApEinfo_fwdcolor=#a187be
     source          4470..5807
                     /label="source:synthetic DNA construct"
                     /ApEinfo_revcolor=#ff9ccd
                     /ApEinfo_fwdcolor=#ff9ccd
     promoter        4774..4977
                     /label="CMV promoter"
                     /ApEinfo_revcolor=#0080ff
                     /ApEinfo_fwdcolor=#0080ff
     primer_bind     4928..4948
                     /label="CMV-F"
                     /ApEinfo_revcolor=#ff9ccd
                     /ApEinfo_fwdcolor=#ff9ccd
     misc_feature    5000..5080
                     /label="MCS"
                     /ApEinfo_revcolor=#ff9ccd
                     /ApEinfo_fwdcolor=#ff9ccd
     misc_feature    5082..5091
                     /label="MCS"
                     /ApEinfo_revcolor=#ff9ccd
                     /ApEinfo_fwdcolor=#ff9ccd
     CDS             5088..5807
                     /label="EGFP"
                     /ApEinfo_revcolor=#008000
                     /ApEinfo_fwdcolor=#008000
     primer_bind     complement(5133..5154)
                     /label="EGFP-N"
                     /ApEinfo_revcolor=#ff9ccd
                     /ApEinfo_fwdcolor=#ff9ccd
     primer_bind     complement(5394..5413)
                     /label="EXFP-R"
                     /ApEinfo_revcolor=#ff9ccd
                     /ApEinfo_fwdcolor=#ff9ccd
     primer_bind     5741..5762
                     /label="EGFP-C"
                     /ApEinfo_revcolor=#ff9ccd
                     /ApEinfo_fwdcolor=#ff9ccd
     source          5808..5816
                     /label="source:synthetic DNA construct"
                     /ApEinfo_revcolor=#ff9ccd
                     /ApEinfo_fwdcolor=#ff9ccd
     misc_feature    5823..6411
                     /label="WPRE"
                     /ApEinfo_revcolor=#ff9ccd
                     /ApEinfo_fwdcolor=#ff9ccd
     primer_bind     complement(5876..5896)
                     /label="WPRE-R"
                     /ApEinfo_revcolor=#ff9ccd
                     /ApEinfo_fwdcolor=#ff9ccd
     CDS             complement(6294..6305)
                     /label="Factor Xa site"
                     /ApEinfo_revcolor=#ff9ccd
                     /ApEinfo_fwdcolor=#ff9ccd
     LTR             6483..6716
                     /label="3' LTR (Delta-U3)"
                     /ApEinfo_revcolor=#ff9ccd
                     /ApEinfo_fwdcolor=#ff9ccd
     polyA_signal    6794..6915
                     /label="SV40 poly(A) signal"
                     /ApEinfo_revcolor=#ff9ccd
                     /ApEinfo_fwdcolor=#ff9ccd
     primer_bind     complement(6831..6850)
                     /label="SV40pA-R"
                     /ApEinfo_revcolor=#ff9ccd
                     /ApEinfo_fwdcolor=#ff9ccd
     primer_bind     6885..6904
                     /label="EBV-rev"
                     /ApEinfo_revcolor=#ff9ccd
                     /ApEinfo_fwdcolor=#ff9ccd
     rep_origin      6955..7090
                     /label="SV40 ori"
                     /ApEinfo_revcolor=#ff9ccd
                     /ApEinfo_fwdcolor=#ff9ccd
     primer_bind     7017..7036
                     /label="SV40pro-F"
                     /ApEinfo_revcolor=#ff9ccd
                     /ApEinfo_fwdcolor=#ff9ccd
     primer_bind     complement(7110..7129)
                     /label="T7"
                     /ApEinfo_revcolor=#ff9ccd
                     /ApEinfo_fwdcolor=#ff9ccd
     promoter        complement(7111..7129)
                     /label="T7 promoter"
                     /ApEinfo_revcolor=#ff9ccd
                     /ApEinfo_fwdcolor=#ff9ccd
     primer_bind     complement(7139..7155)
                     /label="M13 fwd"
                     /ApEinfo_revcolor=#ff9ccd
                     /ApEinfo_fwdcolor=#ff9ccd
     primer_bind     complement(7139..7156)
                     /label="M13 Forward"
                     /ApEinfo_revcolor=#ff9ccd
                     /ApEinfo_fwdcolor=#ff9ccd
     primer_bind     complement(7148..7170)
                     /label="M13/pUC Forward"
                     /ApEinfo_revcolor=#ff9ccd
                     /ApEinfo_fwdcolor=#ff9ccd
     rep_origin      7297..7752
                     /label="f1 ori"
                     /ApEinfo_revcolor=#ff9ccd
                     /ApEinfo_fwdcolor=#ff9ccd
     primer_bind     complement(7384..7403)
                     /label="F1ori-R"
                     /ApEinfo_revcolor=#ff9ccd
                     /ApEinfo_fwdcolor=#ff9ccd
     primer_bind     7594..7615
                     /label="F1ori-F"
                     /ApEinfo_revcolor=#ff9ccd
                     /ApEinfo_fwdcolor=#ff9ccd
     promoter        7778..7882
                     /label="AmpR promoter"
                     /ApEinfo_revcolor=#ff9ccd
                     /ApEinfo_fwdcolor=#ff9ccd
     CDS             7883..8743
                     /label="AmpR"
                     /ApEinfo_revcolor=#ff9ccd
                     /ApEinfo_fwdcolor=#ff9ccd
     primer_bind     complement(8101..8120)
                     /label="Amp-R"
                     /ApEinfo_revcolor=#ff9ccd
                     /ApEinfo_fwdcolor=#ff9ccd
     rep_origin      8914..9502
                     /label="ori"
                     /ApEinfo_revcolor=#ff9ccd
                     /ApEinfo_fwdcolor=#ff9ccd
     primer_bind     9403..9422
                     /label="pBR322ori-F"
                     /ApEinfo_revcolor=#ff9ccd
                     /ApEinfo_fwdcolor=#ff9ccd
     primer_bind     9656..9673
                     /label="L4440"
                     /ApEinfo_revcolor=#ff9ccd
                     /ApEinfo_fwdcolor=#ff9ccd
     protein_bind    9790..9811
                     /label="CAP binding site"
                     /ApEinfo_revcolor=#ff9ccd
                     /ApEinfo_fwdcolor=#ff9ccd
     promoter        9826..9856
                     /label="lac promoter"
                     /ApEinfo_revcolor=#ff9ccd
                     /ApEinfo_fwdcolor=#ff9ccd
     protein_bind    9864..9880
                     /label="lac operator"
                     /ApEinfo_revcolor=#ff9ccd
                     /ApEinfo_fwdcolor=#ff9ccd
     primer_bind     9869..9891
                     /label="M13/pUC Reverse"
                     /ApEinfo_revcolor=#ff9ccd
                     /ApEinfo_fwdcolor=#ff9ccd
     primer_bind     9888..9904
                     /label="M13 rev"
                     /ApEinfo_revcolor=#ff9ccd
                     /ApEinfo_fwdcolor=#ff9ccd
     primer_bind     9888..9904
                     /label="M13 Reverse"
                     /ApEinfo_revcolor=#ff9ccd
                     /ApEinfo_fwdcolor=#ff9ccd
     primer_bind     9923..9943
                     /label="T3"
                     /ApEinfo_revcolor=#ff9ccd
                     /ApEinfo_fwdcolor=#ff9ccd
     promoter        9925..9943
                     /label="T3 promoter"
                     /ApEinfo_revcolor=#ff9ccd
                     /ApEinfo_fwdcolor=#ff9ccd
     promoter        9971..10197
                     /label="RSV promoter"
                     /ApEinfo_revcolor=#ff9ccd
                     /ApEinfo_fwdcolor=#ff9ccd
     LTR             10198..10378
                     /label="5' LTR (truncated)"
                     /ApEinfo_revcolor=#ff9ccd
                     /ApEinfo_fwdcolor=#ff9ccd
     misc_feature    10425..10550
                     /label="HIV-1 Psi"
                     /ApEinfo_revcolor=#ff9ccd
                     /ApEinfo_fwdcolor=#ff9ccd
     misc_feature    11043..11276
                     /label="RRE"
                     /ApEinfo_revcolor=#ff9ccd
                     /ApEinfo_fwdcolor=#ff9ccd
ORIGIN
        1 taacaaattg gctgtggtat ataaaattat tcataatgat agtaggaggc ttggtaggtt
       61 taagaatagt ttttgctgta ctttctatag tgaatagagt taggcaggga tattcaccat
      121 tatcgtttca gacccacctc ccaaccccga ggggacccag agagggccta tttcccatga
      181 ttccttcata tttgcatata cgatacaagg ctgttagaga gataattaga attaatttga
      241 ctgtaaacac aaagatatta gtacaaaata cgtgacgtag aaagtaataa tttcttgggt
      301 agtttgcagt tttaaaatta tgttttaaaa tggactatca tatgcttacc gtaacttgaa
      361 agtatttcga tttcttggct ttatatatct tgtggaaagg acgaaacacc ggagacggtt
      421 gtaaatgagc acacaaaata cacatgctaa aatattatat tctatgacct ttataaaatc
      481 aaccaaaatc ttctttttaa taactttagt atcaataatt agaattttta tgttcctttt
      541 tgcaaacttt taataaaaat gagcaaaata aaaaaacgct agttttagta actcgcgttg
      601 ttttcttcac ctttaataat agctactcca ccacttgttc ctaagcggtc agctcctgct
      661 tcaatcattt tttgagcatc ttcaaatgtt ctaactccac cagctgcttt aactaaagca
      721 ttgtctttaa caactgactt cattagttta acatcttcaa atgttgcacc tgattttgaa
      781 aatcctgttg atgttttaac aaattctaat ccagcttcaa cagctatttc acaagctttc
      841 atgatttctt cttttgttaa taaacaattt tccataatac atttaacaac atgtgatcca
      901 gctgcttttt ttacagcttt catgtcttct aaaactaatt cataattttt gtcttttaat
      961 gcaccaatat ttaataccat atcaatttct gttgcaccat ctttaattgc ttcagaaact
     1021 tcgaatgctt ttgtagctgt tgtgcatgca cctagaggaa aacctacaac atttgttatt
     1081 cctacatttg tgccttttaa taattcttta caatagcttg ttcaatatga attaacacaa
     1141 actgttgcaa aatcaaattc aattgcttca tcacataatt gtttaatttc agctttcgta
     1201 gcatcttgtt ttaataatgt gtgatctata tatttgttta gtttcatttt ttctcctata
     1261 tattcatttt taattttaat tctttaataa tttcgtctac tttaacttta gcgttttgaa
     1321 cagattcacc aacacctata aaataaattt ttagtttagg ttcagttcca cttgggcgaa
     1381 cagcaaatca tgacttatct tctaaataaa attttagtaa gtcttgtcct ggcatattat
     1441 acattccatc gatgtagtct tcaacattaa caactttaag tccagcaatt tgagttaagg
     1501 gtgttgctct caatgatttc attaatggtt caatttttaa tttcttttct tctggtttaa
     1561 aattcaagtt taaagtgaaa gtgtaatatg cacccatttc tttaaataaa tcttctaaat
     1621 agtctactaa tgttttattt tgttttttat aaaatcaagc agcctctgct attaatatag
     1681 aagcttgtat tccatcttta tctctagctg agtcatcaat tacatatcca taactttctt
     1741 cataagcaaa aacaaaattt aatccgttat cttcttcttt agcaatttct ctacccattc
     1801 atttaaatcc agttaaagtt tttacaatat taactccata tttttcatga gcgattctat
     1861 cacccaaatc acttgttaca aaacttgaat atagagccgg attttttgga atgctattta
     1921 agcgttttag atttgataat tttcaatcaa ttaaaattgg tcctgtttga tttccatcta
     1981 atcttacaaa atgaccatca tgttttattg ccattccaaa tctgtcagca tctgggtcat
     2041 tcataataat aatatctgca tcatgtttaa taccatattc aagcggtatt tttcatgcag
     2101 gatcaaattc tggatttgga tttacaacat ttttaaatgt ttcatcttca aatgcatgct
     2161 cttcaacctc aataacgtta tatcctgatt cacgtaatat ttttggggta aatttagttc
     2221 ctgttccatt aactgcgcta aaaataattt ttaaatcttt tttagcttct tgctcttttt
     2281 tgtacgtctc tgttttagag ctagaaatag caagttaaaa taaggctagt ccgttatcaa
     2341 cttgaaaaag tggcaccgag tcggtgcttt tttaagcttg gcgtaactag atcttgagac
     2401 aaatggcagt attcatccac aattttaaaa gaaaaggggg gattgggggg tacagtgcag
     2461 gggaaagaat agtagacata atagcaacag acatacaaac taaagaatta caaaaacaaa
     2521 ttacaaaaat tcaaaatttt cgggtttatt acagggacag cagagatcca ctttggcgcc
     2581 ggctcgaggg ggcccgggtg caaagatgga taaagtttta aacagagagg aatctttgca
     2641 gctaatggac cttctaggtc ttgaaaggag tgggaattgg ctccggtgcc cgtcagtggg
     2701 cagagcgcac atcgcccaca gtccccgaga agttgggggg aggggtcggc aattgatccg
     2761 gtgcctagag aaggtggcgc ggggtaaact gggaaagtga tgtcgtgtac tggctccgcc
     2821 tttttcccga gggtggggga gaaccgtata taagtgcagt agtcgccgtg aacgttcttt
     2881 ttcgcaacgg gtttgccgcc agaacacagg taagtgccgt gtgtggttcc cgcgggcctg
     2941 gcctctttac gggttatggc ccttgcgtgc cttgaattac ttccacctgg ctgcagtacg
     3001 tgattcttga tcccgagctt cgggttggaa gtgggtggga gagttcgagg ccttgcgctt
     3061 aaggagcccc ttcgcctcgt gcttgagttg aggcctggcc tgggcgctgg ggccgccgcg
     3121 tgcgaatctg gtggcacctt cgcgcctgtc tcgctgcttt cgataagtct ctagccattt
     3181 aaaatttttg atgacctgct gcgacgcttt ttttctggca agatagtctt gtaaatgcgg
     3241 gccaagatct gcacactggt atttcggttt ttggggccgc gggcggcgac ggggcccgtg
     3301 cgtcccagcg cacatgttcg gcgaggcggg gcctgcgagc gcggccaccg agaatcggac
     3361 gggggtagtc tcaagctggc cggcctgctc tggtgcctgg cctcgcgccg ccgtgtatcg
     3421 ccccgccctg ggcggcaagg ctggcccggt cggcaccagt tgcgtgagcg gaaagatggc
     3481 cgcttcccgg ccctgctgca gggagctcaa aatggaggac gcggcgctcg ggagagcggg
     3541 cgggtgagtc acccacacaa aggaaaaggg cctttccgtc ctcagccgtc gcttcatgtg
     3601 actccacgga gtaccgggcg ccgtccaggc acctcgatta gttctcgagc ttttggagta
     3661 cgtcgtcttt aggttggggg gaggggtttt atgcgatgga gtttccccac actgagtggg
     3721 tggagactga agttaggcca gcttggcact tgatgtaatt ctccttggaa tttgcccttt
     3781 ttgagtttgg atcttggttc attctcaagc ctcagacagt ggttcaaagt ttttttcttc
     3841 catttcaggt gtcgtgacgt acggccacca tgaccgagta caagcccacg gtgcgcctcg
     3901 ccacccgcga cgacgtcccc agggccgtac gcaccctcgc cgccgcgttc gccgactacc
     3961 ccgccacgcg ccacaccgtc gatccggacc gccacatcga gcgggtcacc gagctgcaag
     4021 aactcttcct cacgcgcgtc gggctcgaca tcggcaaggt gtgggtcgcg gacgacggcg
     4081 ccgccgtggc ggtctggacc acgccggaga gcgtcgaagc gggggcggtg ttcgccgaga
     4141 tcggcccgcg catggccgag ttgagcggtt cccggctggc cgcgcagcaa cagatggaag
     4201 gcctcctggc gccgcaccgg cccaaggagc ccgcgtggtt cctggccacc gtcggagtct
     4261 cgcccgacca ccagggcaag ggtctgggca gcgccgtcgt gctccccgga gtggaggcgg
     4321 ccgagcgcgc cggggtgccc gccttcctgg agacctccgc gccccgcaac ctccccttct
     4381 acgagcggct cggcttcacc gtcaccgccg acgtcgaggt gcccgaagga ccgcgcacct
     4441 ggtgcatgac ccgcaagccc ggtgcctgac gttacataac ttacggtaaa tggcccgcct
     4501 ggctgaccgc ccaacgaccc ccgcccattg acgtcaataa tgacgtatgt tcccatagta
     4561 acgccaatag ggactttcca ttgacgtcaa tgggtggagt atttacggta aactgcccac
     4621 ttggcagtac atcaagtgta tcatatgcca agtacgcccc ctattgacgt caatgacggt
     4681 aaatggcccg cctggcatta tgcccagtac atgaccttat gggactttcc tacttggcag
     4741 tacatctacg tattagtcat cgctattacc atggtgatgc ggttttggca gtacatcaat
     4801 gggcgtggat agcggtttga ctcacgggga tttccaagtc tccaccccat tgacgtcaat
     4861 gggagtttgt tttggcacca aaatcaacgg gactttccaa aatgtcgtaa caactccgcc
     4921 ccattgacgc aaatgggcgg taggcgtgta cggtgggagg tctatataag cagagctggt
     4981 ttagtgaacc gtcagatccg ctagcgctac cggactcaga tctcgagctc aagcttcgaa
     5041 ttctgcagtc gacggtaccg cgggcccggg atccaccggt cgccaccatg gtgagcaagg
     5101 gcgaggagct gttcaccggg gtggtgccca tcctggtcga gctggacggc gacgtaaacg
     5161 gccacaagtt cagcgtgtcc ggcgagggcg agggcgatgc cacctacggc aagctgaccc
     5221 tgaagttcat ctgcaccacc ggcaagctgc ccgtgccctg gcccaccctc gtgaccaccc
     5281 tgacctacgg cgtgcagtgc ttcagccgct accccgacca catgaagcag cacgacttct
     5341 tcaagtccgc catgcccgaa ggctacgtcc aggagcgcac catcttcttc aaggacgacg
     5401 gcaactacaa gacccgcgcc gaggtgaagt tcgagggcga caccctggtg aaccgcatcg
     5461 agctgaaggg catcgacttc aaggaggacg gcaacatcct ggggcacaag ctggagtaca
     5521 actacaacag ccacaacgtc tatatcatgg ccgacaagca gaagaacggc atcaaggtga
     5581 acttcaagat ccgccacaac atcgaggacg gcagcgtgca gctcgccgac cactaccagc
     5641 agaacacccc catcggcgac ggccccgtgc tgctgcccga caaccactac ctgagcaccc
     5701 agtccgccct gagcaaagac cccaacgaga agcgcgatca catggtcctg ctggagttcg
     5761 tgaccgccgc cgggatcact ctcggcatgg acgagctgta caagtaaacg cgttaagtcg
     5821 acaatcaacc tctggattac aaaatttgtg aaagattgac tggtattctt aactatgttg
     5881 ctccttttac gctatgtgga tacgctgctt taatgccttt gtatcatgct attgcttccc
     5941 gtatggcttt cattttctcc tccttgtata aatcctggtt gctgtctctt tatgaggagt
     6001 tgtggcccgt tgtcaggcaa cgtggcgtgg tgtgcactgt gtttgctgac gcaaccccca
     6061 ctggttgggg cattgccacc acctgtcagc tcctttccgg gactttcgct ttccccctcc
     6121 ctattgccac ggcggaactc atcgccgcct gccttgcccg ctgctggaca ggggctcggc
     6181 tgttgggcac tgacaattcc gtggtgttgt cggggaaatc atcgtccttt ccttggctgc
     6241 tcgcctgtgt tgccacctgg attctgcgcg ggacgtcctt ctgctacgtc ccttcggccc
     6301 tcaatccagc ggaccttcct tcccgcggcc tgctgccggc tctgcggcct cttccgcgtc
     6361 ttcgccttcg ccctcagacg agtcggatct ccctttgggc cgcctccccg cgtcgacttt
     6421 aagaccaatg acttacaagg cagctgtaga tcttagccac tttttaaaag aaaagggggg
     6481 actggaaggg ctaattcact cccaacgaag acaagatctg ctttttgctt gtactgggtc
     6541 tctctggtta gaccagatct gagcctggga gctctctggc taactaggga acccactgct
     6601 taagcctcaa taaagcttgc cttgagtgct tcaagtagtg tgtgcccgtc tgttgtgtga
     6661 ctctggtaac tagagatccc tcagaccctt ttagtcagtg tggaaaatct ctagcagtac
     6721 gtatagtagt tcatgtcatc ttattattca gtatttataa cttgcaaaga aatgaatatc
     6781 agagagtgag aggaacttgt ttattgcagc ttataatggt tacaaataaa gcaatagcat
     6841 cacaaatttc acaaataaag catttttttc actgcattct agttgtggtt tgtccaaact
     6901 catcaatgta tcttatcatg tctggctcta gctatcccgc ccctaactcc gcccatcccg
     6961 cccctaactc cgcccagttc cgcccattct ccgccccatg gctgactaat tttttttatt
     7021 tatgcagagg ccgaggccgc ctcggcctct gagctattcc agaagtagtg aggaggcttt
     7081 tttggaggcc tagggacgta cccaattcgc cctatagtga gtcgtattac gcgcgctcac
     7141 tggccgtcgt tttacaacgt cgtgactggg aaaaccctgg cgttacccaa cttaatcgcc
     7201 ttgcagcaca tccccctttc gccagctggc gtaatagcga agaggcccgc accgatcgcc
     7261 cttcccaaca gttgcgcagc ctgaatggcg aatgggnnnn nnnnnnnnnn nnnnnnnnnn
     7321 nnnnnnnnnn nnnnnnnnnn nnnnnnnnnn nnnnnnnnnn nnnnnnnnnn nnnnnnnnnn
     7381 nnnnnnnnnn nnnnnnnnnn nnnnnnnnnn nnnnnnnnnn cnnnnnnnnn nnnnnnnnnn
     7441 nnnnnnnnnn nnnnnnnnnn nnnnnnnnnn nnnnnnnnnn nnnnnnnnnn nnnnnnnnnn
     7501 nnnnnnnnnn nnannnnnnn nnnnnnnnnn nnnnnnnnnn nnnnnnnnnn nnnnnnnnnn
     7561 nncctttgac gttggagtcc acgttcttta atagtggact cttgttccaa actggaacaa
     7621 cactcaaccc tatctcggtc tattcttttg atttataagg gattttgccg atttcggcct
     7681 attggttaaa aaatgagctg atttaacaaa aatttaacgc gaattttaac aaaatattaa
     7741 cgcttacaat ttaggtggca cttttcgggg aaatgtgcgc ggaaccccta tttgtttatt
     7801 tttctaaata cattcaaata tgtatccgct catgagacaa taaccctgat aaatgcttca
     7861 ataatattga aaaaggaaga gtatgagtat tcaacatttc cgtgtcgccc ttattccctt
     7921 ttttgcggca ttttgccttc ctgtttttgc tcacccagaa acgctggtga aagtaaaaga
     7981 tgctgaagat cagttgggtg cacgagtggg ttacatcgaa ctggatctca acagcggtaa
     8041 gatccttgag agttttcgcc ccgaagaacg ttttccaatg atgagcactt ttaaagttct
     8101 gctatgtggc gcggtattat cccgtattga cgccgggcaa gagcaactcg gtcgccgcat
     8161 acactattct cagaatgact tggttgagta ctcaccagtc acagaaaagc atcttacgga
     8221 tggcatgaca gtaagagaat tatgcagtgc tgccataacc atgagtgata acactgcggc
     8281 caacttactt ctgacaacga tcggaggacc gaaggagcta accgcttttt tgcacaacat
     8341 gggggatcat gtaactcgcc ttgatcgttg ggaaccggag ctgaatgaag ccataccaaa
     8401 cgacgagcgt gacaccacga tgcctgtagc aatggcaaca acgttgcgca aactattaac
     8461 tggcgaacta cttactctag cttcccggca acaattaata gactggatgg aggcggataa
     8521 agttgcagga ccacttctgc gctcggccct tccggctggc tggtttattg ctgataaatc
     8581 tggagccggt gagcgtgggt ctcgcggtat cattgcagca ctggggccag atggtaagcc
     8641 ctcccgtatc gtagttatct acacgacggg gagtcaggca actatggatg aacgaaatag
     8701 acagatcgct gagataggtg cctcactgat taagcattgg taactgtcag accaagttta
     8761 ctcatatata ctttagattg atttaaaact tcatttttaa tttaaaagga tctaggtgaa
     8821 gatccttttt gataatctca tgaccaaaat cccttaacgt gagttttcgt tccactgagc
     8881 gtcagacccc gtagaaaaga tcaaaggatc ttcttgagat cctttttttc tgcgcgtaat
     8941 ctgctgcttg caaacaaaaa aaccaccgct accagcggtg gtttgtttgc cggatcaaga
     9001 gctaccaact ctttttccga aggtaactgg cttcagcaga gcgcagatac caaatactgt
     9061 tcttctagtg tagccgtagt taggccacca cttcaagaac tctgtagcac cgcctacata
     9121 cctcgctctg ctaatcctgt taccagtggc tgctgccagt ggcgataagt cgtgtcttac
     9181 cgggttggac tcaagacgat agttaccgga taaggcgcag cggtcgggct gaacgggggg
     9241 ttcgtgcaca cagcccagct tggagcgaac gacctacacc gaactgagat acctacagcg
     9301 tgagctatga gaaagcgcca cgcttcccga agggagaaag gcggacaggt atccggtaag
     9361 cggcagggtc ggaacaggag agcgcacgag ggagcttcca gggggaaacg cctggtatct
     9421 ttatagtcct gtcgggtttc gccacctctg acttgagcgt cgatttttgt gatgctcgtc
     9481 aggggggcgg agcctatgga aaaacgccag caacgcggcc tttttacggt tcctggcctt
     9541 ttgctggcct tttgctcaca tgttctttcc tgcgttatcc cctgattctg tggataaccg
     9601 tattaccgcc tttgagtgag ctgataccgc tcgccgcagc cgaacgaccg agcgcagcga
     9661 gtcagtgagc gaggaagcgg aagagcgccc aatacgcaaa ccgcctctcc ccgcgcgttg
     9721 gccgattcat taatgcagct ggcacgacag gtttcccgac tggaaagcgg gcagtgagcg
     9781 caacgcaatt aatgtgagtt agctcactca ttaggcaccc caggctttac actttatgct
     9841 tccggctcgt atgttgtgtg gaattgtgag cggataacaa tttcacacag gaaacagcta
     9901 tgaccatgat tacgccaagc gcgcaattaa ccctcactaa agggaacaaa agctggagct
     9961 gcaagcttaa tgtagtctta tgcaatactc ttgtagtctt gcaacatggt aacgatgagt
    10021 tagcaacatg ccttacaagg agagaaaaag caccgtgcat gccgattggt ggaagtaagg
    10081 tggtacgatc gtgccttatt aggaaggcaa cagacgggtc tgacatggat tggacgaacc
    10141 actgaattgc cgcattgcag agatattgta tttaagtgcc tagctcgata cataaacggg
    10201 tctctctggt tagaccagat ctgagcctgg gagctctctg gctaactagg gaacccactg
    10261 cttaagcctc aataaagctt gccttgagtg cttcaagtag tgtgtgcccg tctgttgtgt
    10321 gactctggta actagagatc cctcagaccc ttttagtcag tgtggaaaat ctctagcagt
    10381 ggcgcccgaa cagggacttg aaagcgaaag ggaaaccaga ggagctctct cgacgcagga
    10441 ctcggcttgc tgaagcgcgc acggcaagag gcgaggggcg gcgactggtg agtacgccaa
    10501 aaattttgac tagcggaggc tagaaggaga gagatgggtg cgagagcgtc agtattaagc
    10561 gggggagaat tagatcgcga tgggaaaaaa ttcggttaag gccaggggga aagaaaaaat
    10621 ataaattaaa acatatagta tgggcaagca gggagctaga acgattcgca gttaatcctg
    10681 gcctgttaga aacatcagaa ggctgtagac aaatactggg acagctacaa ccatcccttc
    10741 agacaggatc agaagaactt agatcattat ataatacagt agcaaccctc tattgtgtgc
    10801 atcaaaggat agagataaaa gacaccaagg aagctttaga caagatagag gaagagcaaa
    10861 acaaaagtaa gaccaccgca cagcaagcgg ccgctgatct tcagacctgg aggaggagat
    10921 atgagggaca attggagaag tgaattatat aaatataaag tagtaaaaat tgaaccatta
    10981 ggagtagcac ccaccaaggc aaagagaaga gtggtgcaga gagaaaaaag agcagtggga
    11041 ataggagctt tgttccttgg gttcttggga gcagcaggaa gcactatggg cgcagcgtca
    11101 atgacgctga cggtacaggc cagacaatta ttgtctggta tagtgcagca gcagaacaat
    11161 ttgctgaggg ctattgaggc gcaacagcat ctgttgcaac tcacagtctg gggcatcaag
    11221 cagctccagg caagaatcct ggctgtggaa agatacctaa aggatcaaca gctcctgggg
    11281 atttggggtt gctctggaaa actcatttgc accactgctg tgccttggaa tgctagttgg
    11341 agtaataaat ctctggaaca gatttggaat cacacgacct ggatggagtg ggacagagaa
    11401 attaacaatt acacaagctt aatacactcc ttaattgaag aatcgcaaaa ccagcaagaa
    11461 aagaatgaac aagaattatt ggaattagat aaatgggcaa gtttgtggaa ttggtttaac
    11521 a
//
