# Supplementary material for: Perturb-tracing enables high-content screening of multi-scale 3D genome regulators
Source: Nat Methods. 2025 Apr 10;22(5):950–61. doi: 10.1038/s41592-025-02652-z (PMC12074983; doi:10.1038/s41592-025-02652-z)
Supplement: Supplementary file 19 — Example sgRNA plasmid sequence. [file 41592_2025_2652_MOESM19_ESM.gb]

LOCUS       library_demo_sgRNA_libr 9661 bp ds-DNA     circular     28-FEB-2020
DEFINITION  .
KEYWORDS    "marker:EXFP-R, PuroR, Puro-R, WPRE-R, SV40pA-R, F1ori-R, AmpR,    
            Amp-R" "ref:pmid\:25075903"
FEATURES             Location/Qualifiers
     primer_bind     162..182
                     /label="hU6-F"
                     /ApEinfo_revcolor=#ff9ccd
                     /ApEinfo_fwdcolor=#ff9ccd
     promoter        162..402
                     /label="U6 promoter"
                     /ApEinfo_revcolor=#ff9ccd
                     /ApEinfo_fwdcolor=#ff9ccd
     primer_bind     333..352
                     /label="LKO.1 5'"
                     /ApEinfo_revcolor=#ff9ccd
                     /ApEinfo_fwdcolor=#ff9ccd
     primer          351..410
                     /label="sgRNA-Oligo-Fwd"
                     /note="sequence: gtaacttgaaagtatttcgatttcttggctttatatatcttgtggaaaggacgaaacacc"
                     /ApEinfo_revcolor=#f58a5e
                     /ApEinfo_fwdcolor=#f58a5e
     promoter        392..411
                     /label="left priming region in sgRNA oligo pool"
                     /ApEinfo_revcolor=#b4abac
                     /ApEinfo_fwdcolor=#b4abac
     misc_feature    412..431
                     /label="target sequence: RUNX3"
                     /ApEinfo_revcolor=#c7b0e3
                     /ApEinfo_fwdcolor=#c7b0e3
     promoter        complement(432..465)
                     /label="right priming region in sgRNA Oligo pool"
                     /ApEinfo_revcolor=#b4abac
                     /ApEinfo_fwdcolor=#b4abac
     primer          complement(432..491)
                     /label="sgRNA-Oligo-Knockout-Rev"
                     /note="sequence: actttttcaagttgataacggactagccttattttaacttgctatttctagctctaaaac"
                     /ApEinfo_revcolor=#f58a5e
                     /ApEinfo_fwdcolor=#f58a5e
     misc_RNA        432..507
                     /label="gRNA scaffold"
                     /ApEinfo_revcolor=#85dae9
                     /ApEinfo_fwdcolor=#85dae9
     misc_feature    563..680
                     /label="cPPT/CTS"
                     /ApEinfo_revcolor=#ff9ccd
                     /ApEinfo_fwdcolor=#ff9ccd
     promoter        819..1997
                     /label="EF-1-alpha promoter"
                     /ApEinfo_revcolor=#ff9ccd
                     /ApEinfo_fwdcolor=#ff9ccd
     intron          1050..1988
                     /label="EF-1-alpha intron A"
                     /ApEinfo_revcolor=#ff9ccd
                     /ApEinfo_fwdcolor=#ff9ccd
     primer_bind     1945..1965
                     /label="EF1a-F"
                     /ApEinfo_revcolor=#ff9ccd
                     /ApEinfo_fwdcolor=#ff9ccd
     primer_bind     complement(2010..2029)
                     /label="Puro-R"
                     /ApEinfo_revcolor=#ff9ccd
                     /ApEinfo_fwdcolor=#ff9ccd
     CDS             2010..2609
                     /label="PuroR"
                     /ApEinfo_revcolor=#804040
                     /ApEinfo_fwdcolor=#804040
     primer_bind     2506..2526
                     /label="Puro-F"
                     /ApEinfo_revcolor=#ff9ccd
                     /ApEinfo_fwdcolor=#ff9ccd
     enhancer        2610..2913
                     /label="CMV enhancer"
                     /ApEinfo_revcolor=#0080ff
                     /ApEinfo_fwdcolor=#0080ff
     promoter        2914..3117
                     /label="CMV promoter"
                     /ApEinfo_revcolor=#0080ff
                     /ApEinfo_fwdcolor=#0080ff
     primer_bind     3068..3088
                     /label="CMV-F"
                     /ApEinfo_revcolor=#ff9ccd
                     /ApEinfo_fwdcolor=#ff9ccd
     misc_feature    3140..3220
                     /label="MCS"
                     /ApEinfo_revcolor=#ff9ccd
                     /ApEinfo_fwdcolor=#ff9ccd
     misc_feature    3222..3231
                     /label="MCS"
                     /ApEinfo_revcolor=#ff9ccd
                     /ApEinfo_fwdcolor=#ff9ccd
     CDS             3228..3947
                     /label="EGFP"
                     /ApEinfo_revcolor=#008000
                     /ApEinfo_fwdcolor=#008000
     primer_bind     complement(3273..3294)
                     /label="EGFP-N"
                     /ApEinfo_revcolor=#ff9ccd
                     /ApEinfo_fwdcolor=#ff9ccd
     primer_bind     complement(3534..3553)
                     /label="EXFP-R"
                     /ApEinfo_revcolor=#ff9ccd
                     /ApEinfo_fwdcolor=#ff9ccd
     primer_bind     3881..3902
                     /label="EGFP-C"
                     /ApEinfo_revcolor=#ff9ccd
                     /ApEinfo_fwdcolor=#ff9ccd
     source          3948..3956
                     /label="source:synthetic DNA construct"
                     /ApEinfo_revcolor=#ff9ccd
                     /ApEinfo_fwdcolor=#ff9ccd
     misc_feature    3963..4551
                     /label="WPRE"
                     /ApEinfo_revcolor=#ff9ccd
                     /ApEinfo_fwdcolor=#ff9ccd
     primer_bind     complement(4016..4036)
                     /label="WPRE-R"
                     /ApEinfo_revcolor=#ff9ccd
                     /ApEinfo_fwdcolor=#ff9ccd
     CDS             complement(4434..4445)
                     /label="Factor Xa site"
                     /ApEinfo_revcolor=#ff9ccd
                     /ApEinfo_fwdcolor=#ff9ccd
     LTR             4623..4856
                     /label="3' LTR (Delta-U3)"
                     /ApEinfo_revcolor=#ff9ccd
                     /ApEinfo_fwdcolor=#ff9ccd
     polyA_signal    4934..5055
                     /label="SV40 poly(A) signal"
                     /ApEinfo_revcolor=#ff9ccd
                     /ApEinfo_fwdcolor=#ff9ccd
     primer_bind     complement(4971..4990)
                     /label="SV40pA-R"
                     /ApEinfo_revcolor=#ff9ccd
                     /ApEinfo_fwdcolor=#ff9ccd
     primer_bind     5025..5044
                     /label="EBV-rev"
                     /ApEinfo_revcolor=#ff9ccd
                     /ApEinfo_fwdcolor=#ff9ccd
     rep_origin      5095..5230
                     /label="SV40 ori"
                     /ApEinfo_revcolor=#ff9ccd
                     /ApEinfo_fwdcolor=#ff9ccd
     primer_bind     5157..5176
                     /label="SV40pro-F"
                     /ApEinfo_revcolor=#ff9ccd
                     /ApEinfo_fwdcolor=#ff9ccd
     primer_bind     complement(5250..5269)
                     /label="T7"
                     /ApEinfo_revcolor=#ff9ccd
                     /ApEinfo_fwdcolor=#ff9ccd
     promoter        complement(5251..5269)
                     /label="T7 promoter"
                     /ApEinfo_revcolor=#ff9ccd
                     /ApEinfo_fwdcolor=#ff9ccd
     primer_bind     complement(5279..5295)
                     /label="M13 fwd"
                     /ApEinfo_revcolor=#ff9ccd
                     /ApEinfo_fwdcolor=#ff9ccd
     primer_bind     complement(5279..5296)
                     /label="M13 Forward"
                     /ApEinfo_revcolor=#ff9ccd
                     /ApEinfo_fwdcolor=#ff9ccd
     primer_bind     complement(5288..5310)
                     /label="M13/pUC Forward"
                     /ApEinfo_revcolor=#ff9ccd
                     /ApEinfo_fwdcolor=#ff9ccd
     rep_origin      5437..5892
                     /label="f1 ori"
                     /ApEinfo_revcolor=#ff9ccd
                     /ApEinfo_fwdcolor=#ff9ccd
     primer_bind     complement(5524..5543)
                     /label="F1ori-R"
                     /ApEinfo_revcolor=#ff9ccd
                     /ApEinfo_fwdcolor=#ff9ccd
     primer_bind     5734..5755
                     /label="F1ori-F"
                     /ApEinfo_revcolor=#ff9ccd
                     /ApEinfo_fwdcolor=#ff9ccd
     promoter        5918..6022
                     /label="AmpR promoter"
                     /ApEinfo_revcolor=#ff9ccd
                     /ApEinfo_fwdcolor=#ff9ccd
     CDS             6023..6883
                     /label="AmpR"
                     /ApEinfo_revcolor=#ff9ccd
                     /ApEinfo_fwdcolor=#ff9ccd
     primer_bind     complement(6241..6260)
                     /label="Amp-R"
                     /ApEinfo_revcolor=#ff9ccd
                     /ApEinfo_fwdcolor=#ff9ccd
     rep_origin      7054..7642
                     /label="ori"
                     /ApEinfo_revcolor=#ff9ccd
                     /ApEinfo_fwdcolor=#ff9ccd
     primer_bind     7543..7562
                     /label="pBR322ori-F"
                     /ApEinfo_revcolor=#ff9ccd
                     /ApEinfo_fwdcolor=#ff9ccd
     primer_bind     7796..7813
                     /label="L4440"
                     /ApEinfo_revcolor=#ff9ccd
                     /ApEinfo_fwdcolor=#ff9ccd
     protein_bind    7930..7951
                     /label="CAP binding site"
                     /ApEinfo_revcolor=#ff9ccd
                     /ApEinfo_fwdcolor=#ff9ccd
     promoter        7966..7996
                     /label="lac promoter"
                     /ApEinfo_revcolor=#ff9ccd
                     /ApEinfo_fwdcolor=#ff9ccd
     protein_bind    8004..8020
                     /label="lac operator"
                     /ApEinfo_revcolor=#ff9ccd
                     /ApEinfo_fwdcolor=#ff9ccd
     primer_bind     8009..8031
                     /label="M13/pUC Reverse"
                     /ApEinfo_revcolor=#ff9ccd
                     /ApEinfo_fwdcolor=#ff9ccd
     primer_bind     8028..8044
                     /label="M13 rev"
                     /ApEinfo_revcolor=#ff9ccd
                     /ApEinfo_fwdcolor=#ff9ccd
     primer_bind     8028..8044
                     /label="M13 Reverse"
                     /ApEinfo_revcolor=#ff9ccd
                     /ApEinfo_fwdcolor=#ff9ccd
     primer_bind     8063..8083
                     /label="T3"
                     /ApEinfo_revcolor=#ff9ccd
                     /ApEinfo_fwdcolor=#ff9ccd
     promoter        8065..8083
                     /label="T3 promoter"
                     /ApEinfo_revcolor=#ff9ccd
                     /ApEinfo_fwdcolor=#ff9ccd
     promoter        8111..8337
                     /label="RSV promoter"
                     /ApEinfo_revcolor=#ff9ccd
                     /ApEinfo_fwdcolor=#ff9ccd
     LTR             8338..8518
                     /label="5' LTR (truncated)"
                     /ApEinfo_revcolor=#ff9ccd
                     /ApEinfo_fwdcolor=#ff9ccd
     misc_feature    8565..8690
                     /label="HIV-1 Psi"
                     /ApEinfo_revcolor=#ff9ccd
                     /ApEinfo_fwdcolor=#ff9ccd
     misc_feature    9183..9416
                     /label="RRE"
                     /ApEinfo_revcolor=#ff9ccd
                     /ApEinfo_fwdcolor=#ff9ccd
ORIGIN
        1 taacaaattg gctgtggtat ataaaattat tcataatgat agtaggaggc ttggtaggtt
       61 taagaatagt ttttgctgta ctttctatag tgaatagagt taggcaggga tattcaccat
      121 tatcgtttca gacccacctc ccaaccccga ggggacccag agagggccta tttcccatga
      181 ttccttcata tttgcatata cgatacaagg ctgttagaga gataattaga attaatttga
      241 ctgtaaacac aaagatatta gtacaaaata cgtgacgtag aaagtaataa tttcttgggt
      301 agtttgcagt tttaaaatta tgttttaaaa tggactatca tatgcttacc gtaacttgaa
      361 agtatttcga tttcttggct ttatatatct tgtggaaagg acgaaacacc gCTCGGTGGT
      421 AGGTCGCCAC Tgttttagag ctagaaatag caagttaaaa taaggctagt ccgttatcaa
      481 cttgaaaaag tggcaccgag tcggtgcttt tttaagcttg gcgtaactag atcttgagac
      541 aaatggcagt attcatccac aattttaaaa gaaaaggggg gattgggggg tacagtgcag
      601 gggaaagaat agtagacata atagcaacag acatacaaac taaagaatta caaaaacaaa
      661 ttacaaaaat tcaaaatttt cgggtttatt acagggacag cagagatcca ctttggcgcc
      721 ggctcgaggg ggcccgggtg caaagatgga taaagtttta aacagagagg aatctttgca
      781 gctaatggac cttctaggtc ttgaaaggag tgggaattgg ctccggtgcc cgtcagtggg
      841 cagagcgcac atcgcccaca gtccccgaga agttgggggg aggggtcggc aattgatccg
      901 gtgcctagag aaggtggcgc ggggtaaact gggaaagtga tgtcgtgtac tggctccgcc
      961 tttttcccga gggtggggga gaaccgtata taagtgcagt agtcgccgtg aacgttcttt
     1021 ttcgcaacgg gtttgccgcc agaacacagg taagtgccgt gtgtggttcc cgcgggcctg
     1081 gcctctttac gggttatggc ccttgcgtgc cttgaattac ttccacctgg ctgcagtacg
     1141 tgattcttga tcccgagctt cgggttggaa gtgggtggga gagttcgagg ccttgcgctt
     1201 aaggagcccc ttcgcctcgt gcttgagttg aggcctggcc tgggcgctgg ggccgccgcg
     1261 tgcgaatctg gtggcacctt cgcgcctgtc tcgctgcttt cgataagtct ctagccattt
     1321 aaaatttttg atgacctgct gcgacgcttt ttttctggca agatagtctt gtaaatgcgg
     1381 gccaagatct gcacactggt atttcggttt ttggggccgc gggcggcgac ggggcccgtg
     1441 cgtcccagcg cacatgttcg gcgaggcggg gcctgcgagc gcggccaccg agaatcggac
     1501 gggggtagtc tcaagctggc cggcctgctc tggtgcctgg cctcgcgccg ccgtgtatcg
     1561 ccccgccctg ggcggcaagg ctggcccggt cggcaccagt tgcgtgagcg gaaagatggc
     1621 cgcttcccgg ccctgctgca gggagctcaa aatggaggac gcggcgctcg ggagagcggg
     1681 cgggtgagtc acccacacaa aggaaaaggg cctttccgtc ctcagccgtc gcttcatgtg
     1741 actccacgga gtaccgggcg ccgtccaggc acctcgatta gttctcgagc ttttggagta
     1801 cgtcgtcttt aggttggggg gaggggtttt atgcgatgga gtttccccac actgagtggg
     1861 tggagactga agttaggcca gcttggcact tgatgtaatt ctccttggaa tttgcccttt
     1921 ttgagtttgg atcttggttc attctcaagc ctcagacagt ggttcaaagt ttttttcttc
     1981 catttcaggt gtcgtgacgt acggccacca tgaccgagta caagcccacg gtgcgcctcg
     2041 ccacccgcga cgacgtcccc agggccgtac gcaccctcgc cgccgcgttc gccgactacc
     2101 ccgccacgcg ccacaccgtc gatccggacc gccacatcga gcgggtcacc gagctgcaag
     2161 aactcttcct cacgcgcgtc gggctcgaca tcggcaaggt gtgggtcgcg gacgacggcg
     2221 ccgccgtggc ggtctggacc acgccggaga gcgtcgaagc gggggcggtg ttcgccgaga
     2281 tcggcccgcg catggccgag ttgagcggtt cccggctggc cgcgcagcaa cagatggaag
     2341 gcctcctggc gccgcaccgg cccaaggagc ccgcgtggtt cctggccacc gtcggagtct
     2401 cgcccgacca ccagggcaag ggtctgggca gcgccgtcgt gctccccgga gtggaggcgg
     2461 ccgagcgcgc cggggtgccc gccttcctgg agacctccgc gccccgcaac ctccccttct
     2521 acgagcggct cggcttcacc gtcaccgccg acgtcgaggt gcccgaagga ccgcgcacct
     2581 ggtgcatgac ccgcaagccc ggtgcctgac gttacataac ttacggtaaa tggcccgcct
     2641 ggctgaccgc ccaacgaccc ccgcccattg acgtcaataa tgacgtatgt tcccatagta
     2701 acgccaatag ggactttcca ttgacgtcaa tgggtggagt atttacggta aactgcccac
     2761 ttggcagtac atcaagtgta tcatatgcca agtacgcccc ctattgacgt caatgacggt
     2821 aaatggcccg cctggcatta tgcccagtac atgaccttat gggactttcc tacttggcag
     2881 tacatctacg tattagtcat cgctattacc atggtgatgc ggttttggca gtacatcaat
     2941 gggcgtggat agcggtttga ctcacgggga tttccaagtc tccaccccat tgacgtcaat
     3001 gggagtttgt tttggcacca aaatcaacgg gactttccaa aatgtcgtaa caactccgcc
     3061 ccattgacgc aaatgggcgg taggcgtgta cggtgggagg tctatataag cagagctggt
     3121 ttagtgaacc gtcagatccg ctagcgctac cggactcaga tctcgagctc aagcttcgaa
     3181 ttctgcagtc gacggtaccg cgggcccggg atccaccggt cgccaccatg gtgagcaagg
     3241 gcgaggagct gttcaccggg gtggtgccca tcctggtcga gctggacggc gacgtaaacg
     3301 gccacaagtt cagcgtgtcc ggcgagggcg agggcgatgc cacctacggc aagctgaccc
     3361 tgaagttcat ctgcaccacc ggcaagctgc ccgtgccctg gcccaccctc gtgaccaccc
     3421 tgacctacgg cgtgcagtgc ttcagccgct accccgacca catgaagcag cacgacttct
     3481 tcaagtccgc catgcccgaa ggctacgtcc aggagcgcac catcttcttc aaggacgacg
     3541 gcaactacaa gacccgcgcc gaggtgaagt tcgagggcga caccctggtg aaccgcatcg
     3601 agctgaaggg catcgacttc aaggaggacg gcaacatcct ggggcacaag ctggagtaca
     3661 actacaacag ccacaacgtc tatatcatgg ccgacaagca gaagaacggc atcaaggtga
     3721 acttcaagat ccgccacaac atcgaggacg gcagcgtgca gctcgccgac cactaccagc
     3781 agaacacccc catcggcgac ggccccgtgc tgctgcccga caaccactac ctgagcaccc
     3841 agtccgccct gagcaaagac cccaacgaga agcgcgatca catggtcctg ctggagttcg
     3901 tgaccgccgc cgggatcact ctcggcatgg acgagctgta caagtaaacg cgttaagtcg
     3961 acaatcaacc tctggattac aaaatttgtg aaagattgac tggtattctt aactatgttg
     4021 ctccttttac gctatgtgga tacgctgctt taatgccttt gtatcatgct attgcttccc
     4081 gtatggcttt cattttctcc tccttgtata aatcctggtt gctgtctctt tatgaggagt
     4141 tgtggcccgt tgtcaggcaa cgtggcgtgg tgtgcactgt gtttgctgac gcaaccccca
     4201 ctggttgggg cattgccacc acctgtcagc tcctttccgg gactttcgct ttccccctcc
     4261 ctattgccac ggcggaactc atcgccgcct gccttgcccg ctgctggaca ggggctcggc
     4321 tgttgggcac tgacaattcc gtggtgttgt cggggaaatc atcgtccttt ccttggctgc
     4381 tcgcctgtgt tgccacctgg attctgcgcg ggacgtcctt ctgctacgtc ccttcggccc
     4441 tcaatccagc ggaccttcct tcccgcggcc tgctgccggc tctgcggcct cttccgcgtc
     4501 ttcgccttcg ccctcagacg agtcggatct ccctttgggc cgcctccccg cgtcgacttt
     4561 aagaccaatg acttacaagg cagctgtaga tcttagccac tttttaaaag aaaagggggg
     4621 actggaaggg ctaattcact cccaacgaag acaagatctg ctttttgctt gtactgggtc
     4681 tctctggtta gaccagatct gagcctggga gctctctggc taactaggga acccactgct
     4741 taagcctcaa taaagcttgc cttgagtgct tcaagtagtg tgtgcccgtc tgttgtgtga
     4801 ctctggtaac tagagatccc tcagaccctt ttagtcagtg tggaaaatct ctagcagtac
     4861 gtatagtagt tcatgtcatc ttattattca gtatttataa cttgcaaaga aatgaatatc
     4921 agagagtgag aggaacttgt ttattgcagc ttataatggt tacaaataaa gcaatagcat
     4981 cacaaatttc acaaataaag catttttttc actgcattct agttgtggtt tgtccaaact
     5041 catcaatgta tcttatcatg tctggctcta gctatcccgc ccctaactcc gcccatcccg
     5101 cccctaactc cgcccagttc cgcccattct ccgccccatg gctgactaat tttttttatt
     5161 tatgcagagg ccgaggccgc ctcggcctct gagctattcc agaagtagtg aggaggcttt
     5221 tttggaggcc tagggacgta cccaattcgc cctatagtga gtcgtattac gcgcgctcac
     5281 tggccgtcgt tttacaacgt cgtgactggg aaaaccctgg cgttacccaa cttaatcgcc
     5341 ttgcagcaca tccccctttc gccagctggc gtaatagcga agaggcccgc accgatcgcc
     5401 cttcccaaca gttgcgcagc ctgaatggcg aatgggnnnn nnnnnnnnnn nnnnnnnnnn
     5461 nnnnnnnnnn nnnnnnnnnn nnnnnnnnnn nnnnnnnnnn nnnnnnnnnn nnnnnnnnnn
     5521 nnnnnnnnnn nnnnnnnnnn nnnnnnnnnn nnnnnnnnnn cnnnnnnnnn nnnnnnnnnn
     5581 nnnnnnnnnn nnnnnnnnnn nnnnnnnnnn nnnnnnnnnn nnnnnnnnnn nnnnnnnnnn
     5641 nnnnnnnnnn nnannnnnnn nnnnnnnnnn nnnnnnnnnn nnnnnnnnnn nnnnnnnnnn
     5701 nncctttgac gttggagtcc acgttcttta atagtggact cttgttccaa actggaacaa
     5761 cactcaaccc tatctcggtc tattcttttg atttataagg gattttgccg atttcggcct
     5821 attggttaaa aaatgagctg atttaacaaa aatttaacgc gaattttaac aaaatattaa
     5881 cgcttacaat ttaggtggca cttttcgggg aaatgtgcgc ggaaccccta tttgtttatt
     5941 tttctaaata cattcaaata tgtatccgct catgagacaa taaccctgat aaatgcttca
     6001 ataatattga aaaaggaaga gtatgagtat tcaacatttc cgtgtcgccc ttattccctt
     6061 ttttgcggca ttttgccttc ctgtttttgc tcacccagaa acgctggtga aagtaaaaga
     6121 tgctgaagat cagttgggtg cacgagtggg ttacatcgaa ctggatctca acagcggtaa
     6181 gatccttgag agttttcgcc ccgaagaacg ttttccaatg atgagcactt ttaaagttct
     6241 gctatgtggc gcggtattat cccgtattga cgccgggcaa gagcaactcg gtcgccgcat
     6301 acactattct cagaatgact tggttgagta ctcaccagtc acagaaaagc atcttacgga
     6361 tggcatgaca gtaagagaat tatgcagtgc tgccataacc atgagtgata acactgcggc
     6421 caacttactt ctgacaacga tcggaggacc gaaggagcta accgcttttt tgcacaacat
     6481 gggggatcat gtaactcgcc ttgatcgttg ggaaccggag ctgaatgaag ccataccaaa
     6541 cgacgagcgt gacaccacga tgcctgtagc aatggcaaca acgttgcgca aactattaac
     6601 tggcgaacta cttactctag cttcccggca acaattaata gactggatgg aggcggataa
     6661 agttgcagga ccacttctgc gctcggccct tccggctggc tggtttattg ctgataaatc
     6721 tggagccggt gagcgtgggt ctcgcggtat cattgcagca ctggggccag atggtaagcc
     6781 ctcccgtatc gtagttatct acacgacggg gagtcaggca actatggatg aacgaaatag
     6841 acagatcgct gagataggtg cctcactgat taagcattgg taactgtcag accaagttta
     6901 ctcatatata ctttagattg atttaaaact tcatttttaa tttaaaagga tctaggtgaa
     6961 gatccttttt gataatctca tgaccaaaat cccttaacgt gagttttcgt tccactgagc
     7021 gtcagacccc gtagaaaaga tcaaaggatc ttcttgagat cctttttttc tgcgcgtaat
     7081 ctgctgcttg caaacaaaaa aaccaccgct accagcggtg gtttgtttgc cggatcaaga
     7141 gctaccaact ctttttccga aggtaactgg cttcagcaga gcgcagatac caaatactgt
     7201 tcttctagtg tagccgtagt taggccacca cttcaagaac tctgtagcac cgcctacata
     7261 cctcgctctg ctaatcctgt taccagtggc tgctgccagt ggcgataagt cgtgtcttac
     7321 cgggttggac tcaagacgat agttaccgga taaggcgcag cggtcgggct gaacgggggg
     7381 ttcgtgcaca cagcccagct tggagcgaac gacctacacc gaactgagat acctacagcg
     7441 tgagctatga gaaagcgcca cgcttcccga agggagaaag gcggacaggt atccggtaag
     7501 cggcagggtc ggaacaggag agcgcacgag ggagcttcca gggggaaacg cctggtatct
     7561 ttatagtcct gtcgggtttc gccacctctg acttgagcgt cgatttttgt gatgctcgtc
     7621 aggggggcgg agcctatgga aaaacgccag caacgcggcc tttttacggt tcctggcctt
     7681 ttgctggcct tttgctcaca tgttctttcc tgcgttatcc cctgattctg tggataaccg
     7741 tattaccgcc tttgagtgag ctgataccgc tcgccgcagc cgaacgaccg agcgcagcga
     7801 gtcagtgagc gaggaagcgg aagagcgccc aatacgcaaa ccgcctctcc ccgcgcgttg
     7861 gccgattcat taatgcagct ggcacgacag gtttcccgac tggaaagcgg gcagtgagcg
     7921 caacgcaatt aatgtgagtt agctcactca ttaggcaccc caggctttac actttatgct
     7981 tccggctcgt atgttgtgtg gaattgtgag cggataacaa tttcacacag gaaacagcta
     8041 tgaccatgat tacgccaagc gcgcaattaa ccctcactaa agggaacaaa agctggagct
     8101 gcaagcttaa tgtagtctta tgcaatactc ttgtagtctt gcaacatggt aacgatgagt
     8161 tagcaacatg ccttacaagg agagaaaaag caccgtgcat gccgattggt ggaagtaagg
     8221 tggtacgatc gtgccttatt aggaaggcaa cagacgggtc tgacatggat tggacgaacc
     8281 actgaattgc cgcattgcag agatattgta tttaagtgcc tagctcgata cataaacggg
     8341 tctctctggt tagaccagat ctgagcctgg gagctctctg gctaactagg gaacccactg
     8401 cttaagcctc aataaagctt gccttgagtg cttcaagtag tgtgtgcccg tctgttgtgt
     8461 gactctggta actagagatc cctcagaccc ttttagtcag tgtggaaaat ctctagcagt
     8521 ggcgcccgaa cagggacttg aaagcgaaag ggaaaccaga ggagctctct cgacgcagga
     8581 ctcggcttgc tgaagcgcgc acggcaagag gcgaggggcg gcgactggtg agtacgccaa
     8641 aaattttgac tagcggaggc tagaaggaga gagatgggtg cgagagcgtc agtattaagc
     8701 gggggagaat tagatcgcga tgggaaaaaa ttcggttaag gccaggggga aagaaaaaat
     8761 ataaattaaa acatatagta tgggcaagca gggagctaga acgattcgca gttaatcctg
     8821 gcctgttaga aacatcagaa ggctgtagac aaatactggg acagctacaa ccatcccttc
     8881 agacaggatc agaagaactt agatcattat ataatacagt agcaaccctc tattgtgtgc
     8941 atcaaaggat agagataaaa gacaccaagg aagctttaga caagatagag gaagagcaaa
     9001 acaaaagtaa gaccaccgca cagcaagcgg ccgctgatct tcagacctgg aggaggagat
     9061 atgagggaca attggagaag tgaattatat aaatataaag tagtaaaaat tgaaccatta
     9121 ggagtagcac ccaccaaggc aaagagaaga gtggtgcaga gagaaaaaag agcagtggga
     9181 ataggagctt tgttccttgg gttcttggga gcagcaggaa gcactatggg cgcagcgtca
     9241 atgacgctga cggtacaggc cagacaatta ttgtctggta tagtgcagca gcagaacaat
     9301 ttgctgaggg ctattgaggc gcaacagcat ctgttgcaac tcacagtctg gggcatcaag
     9361 cagctccagg caagaatcct ggctgtggaa agatacctaa aggatcaaca gctcctgggg
     9421 atttggggtt gctctggaaa actcatttgc accactgctg tgccttggaa tgctagttgg
     9481 agtaataaat ctctggaaca gatttggaat cacacgacct ggatggagtg ggacagagaa
     9541 attaacaatt acacaagctt aatacactcc ttaattgaag aatcgcaaaa ccagcaagaa
     9601 aagaatgaac aagaattatt ggaattagat aaatgggcaa gtttgtggaa ttggtttaac
     9661 a
//
