# Supplementary material for: Perturb-tracing enables high-content screening of multi-scale 3D genome regulators
Source: Nat Methods. 2025 Apr 10;22(5):950–61. doi: 10.1038/s41592-025-02652-z (PMC12074983; doi:10.1038/s41592-025-02652-z)
Supplement: Supplementary file 20 — Backbone sequence used for CRISPR screen plasmid library construction. [file 41592_2025_2652_MOESM20_ESM.gb]

LOCUS       pWL36(CROPseq-Guide-Pu 10640 bp ds-DNA     circular     28-AUG-2020
DEFINITION  .
KEYWORDS    "creator:mwhu" "marker:PuroR, AmpR, 3'LTR"                         
FEATURES             Location/Qualifiers
     promoter        50..290
                     /label="U6 promoter"
                     /ApEinfo_revcolor=#c6c9d1
                     /ApEinfo_fwdcolor=#c6c9d1
     misc_feature    295..2179
                     /label="filler(1885bp)"
                     /ApEinfo_revcolor=#b4abac
                     /ApEinfo_fwdcolor=#b4abac
     LTR             2226..2406
                     /label="5' LTR (truncated)"
                     /ApEinfo_revcolor=#f8d3a9
                     /ApEinfo_fwdcolor=#f8d3a9
     polyA_signal    2484..2605
                     /label="SV40 poly(A) signal"
                     /ApEinfo_revcolor=#b4abac
                     /ApEinfo_fwdcolor=#b4abac
     rep_origin      2645..2780
                     /label="SV40 ori"
                     /ApEinfo_revcolor=#ffef86
                     /ApEinfo_fwdcolor=#ffef86
     promoter        complement(2801..2819)
                     /label="T7 promoter"
                     /ApEinfo_revcolor=#c6c9d1
                     /ApEinfo_fwdcolor=#c6c9d1
     primer_bind     complement(2829..2845)
                     /label="M13 fwd"
                     /ApEinfo_revcolor=#a020f0
                     /ApEinfo_fwdcolor=#a020f0
     rep_origin      2987..3442
                     /label="f1 ori"
                     /ApEinfo_revcolor=#ffef86
                     /ApEinfo_fwdcolor=#ffef86
     promoter        3468..3572
                     /label="AmpR promoter"
                     /ApEinfo_revcolor=#c6c9d1
                     /ApEinfo_fwdcolor=#c6c9d1
     CDS             3573..3641
                     /label="AmpR"
                     /ApEinfo_revcolor=#b7e6d7
                     /ApEinfo_fwdcolor=#b7e6d7
     CDS             3642..4433
                     /label="AmpR"
                     /ApEinfo_revcolor=#b7e6d7
                     /ApEinfo_fwdcolor=#b7e6d7
     rep_origin      4604..5192
                     /label="ori"
                     /ApEinfo_revcolor=#ffef86
                     /ApEinfo_fwdcolor=#ffef86
     protein_bind    5480..5501
                     /label="CAP binding site"
                     /ApEinfo_revcolor=#31849b
                     /ApEinfo_fwdcolor=#31849b
     promoter        5516..5521
                     /label="lac promoter"
                     /ApEinfo_revcolor=#c6c9d1
                     /ApEinfo_fwdcolor=#c6c9d1
     promoter        5522..5539
                     /label="lac promoter"
                     /ApEinfo_revcolor=#c6c9d1
                     /ApEinfo_fwdcolor=#c6c9d1
     promoter        5540..5546
                     /label="lac promoter"
                     /ApEinfo_revcolor=#c6c9d1
                     /ApEinfo_fwdcolor=#c6c9d1
     protein_bind    5554..5570
                     /label="lac operator"
                     /ApEinfo_revcolor=#31849b
                     /ApEinfo_fwdcolor=#31849b
     primer_bind     5578..5594
                     /label="M13 rev"
                     /ApEinfo_revcolor=#a020f0
                     /ApEinfo_fwdcolor=#a020f0
     promoter        5615..5633
                     /label="T3 promoter"
                     /ApEinfo_revcolor=#c6c9d1
                     /ApEinfo_fwdcolor=#c6c9d1
     promoter        5661..5887
                     /label="RSV promoter"
                     /ApEinfo_revcolor=#c6c9d1
                     /ApEinfo_fwdcolor=#c6c9d1
     LTR             5888..6068
                     /label="5' LTR (truncated)"
                     /ApEinfo_revcolor=#f8d3a9
                     /ApEinfo_fwdcolor=#f8d3a9
     misc_feature    6115..6240
                     /label="HIV-1 Ψ"
                     /ApEinfo_revcolor=#f8d3a9
                     /ApEinfo_fwdcolor=#f8d3a9
     misc_feature    6733..6966
                     /label="RRE"
                     /ApEinfo_revcolor=#f8d3a9
                     /ApEinfo_fwdcolor=#f8d3a9
     CDS             7151..7195
                     /label="gp41 peptide"
                     /ApEinfo_revcolor=#ff9ccd
                     /ApEinfo_fwdcolor=#ff9ccd
     misc_feature    7376..7493
                     /label="cPPT/CTS"
                     /ApEinfo_revcolor=#f8d3a9
                     /ApEinfo_fwdcolor=#f8d3a9
     promoter        7632..8810
                     /label="EF-1α promoter"
                     /ApEinfo_revcolor=#c6c9d1
                     /ApEinfo_fwdcolor=#c6c9d1
     intron          7863..8801
                     /label="EF-1α intron A"
                     /ApEinfo_revcolor=#a187be
                     /ApEinfo_fwdcolor=#a187be
     CDS             8823..9422
                     /label="PuroR"
                     /ApEinfo_revcolor=#b7e6d7
                     /ApEinfo_fwdcolor=#b7e6d7
     misc_feature    9438..10026
                     /label="WPRE"
                     /ApEinfo_revcolor=#c6c9d1
                     /ApEinfo_fwdcolor=#c6c9d1
     CDS             complement(9909..9920)
                     /label="Factor Xa site"
                     /ApEinfo_revcolor=#ff9ccd
                     /ApEinfo_fwdcolor=#ff9ccd
     enhancer        10052..10355
                     /label="CMV enhancer"
                     /ApEinfo_revcolor=#c6c9d1
                     /ApEinfo_fwdcolor=#c6c9d1
     promoter        10356..10559
                     /label="CMV promoter"
                     /ApEinfo_revcolor=#c6c9d1
                     /ApEinfo_fwdcolor=#c6c9d1
     misc_feature    10605..10640
                     /label="3'LTR"
                     /ApEinfo_revcolor=#ffef86
                     /ApEinfo_fwdcolor=#ffef86
ORIGIN
        1 ttcaccatta tcgtttcaga cccacctccc aaccccgagg ggacccagag agggcctatt
       61 tcccatgatt ccttcatatt tgcatatacg atacaaggct gttagagaga taattagaat
      121 taatttgact gtaaacacaa agatattagt acaaaatacg tgacgtagaa agtaataatt
      181 tcttgggtag tttgcagttt taaaattatg ttttaaaatg gactatcata tgcttaccgt
      241 aacttgaaag tatttcgatt tcttggcttt atatatcttg tggaaaggac gaaacaccgg
      301 agacggttgt aaatgagcac acaaaataca catgctaaaa tattatattc tatgaccttt
      361 ataaaatcaa ccaaaatctt ctttttaata actttagtat caataattag aatttttatg
      421 ttcctttttg caaactttta ataaaaatga gcaaaataaa aaaacgctag ttttagtaac
      481 tcgcgttgtt ttcttcacct ttaataatag ctactccacc acttgttcct aagcggtcag
      541 ctcctgcttc aatcattttt tgagcatctt caaatgttct aactccacca gctgctttaa
      601 ctaaagcatt gtctttaaca actgacttca ttagtttaac atcttcaaat gttgcacctg
      661 attttgaaaa tcctgttgat gttttaacaa attctaatcc agcttcaaca gctatttcac
      721 aagctttcat gatttcttct tttgttaata aacaattttc cataatacat ttaacaacat
      781 gtgatccagc tgcttttttt acagctttca tgtcttctaa aactaattca taatttttgt
      841 cttttaatgc accaatattt aataccatat caatttctgt tgcaccatct ttaattgctt
      901 cagaaacttc gaatgctttt gtagctgttg tgcatgcacc tagaggaaaa cctacaacat
      961 ttgttattcc tacatttgtg ccttttaata attctttaca atagcttgtt caatatgaat
     1021 taacacaaac tgttgcaaaa tcaaattcaa ttgcttcatc acataattgt ttaatttcag
     1081 ctttcgtagc atcttgtttt aataatgtgt gatctatata tttgtttagt ttcatttttt
     1141 ctcctatata ttcattttta attttaattc tttaataatt tcgtctactt taactttagc
     1201 gttttgaaca gattcaccaa cacctataaa ataaattttt agtttaggtt cagttccact
     1261 tgggcgaaca gcaaatcatg acttatcttc taaataaaat tttagtaagt cttgtcctgg
     1321 catattatac attccatcga tgtagtcttc aacattaaca actttaagtc cagcaatttg
     1381 agttaagggt gttgctctca atgatttcat taatggttca atttttaatt tcttttcttc
     1441 tggtttaaaa ttcaagttta aagtgaaagt gtaatatgca cccatttctt taaataaatc
     1501 ttctaaatag tctactaatg ttttattttg ttttttataa aatcaagcag cctctgctat
     1561 taatatagaa gcttgtattc catctttatc tctagctgag tcatcaatta catatccata
     1621 actttcttca taagcaaaaa caaaatttaa tccgttatct tcttctttag caatttctct
     1681 acccattcat ttaaatccag ttaaagtttt tacaatatta actccatatt tttcatgagc
     1741 gattctatca cccaaatcac ttgttacaaa acttgaatat agagccggat tttttggaat
     1801 gctatttaag cgttttagat ttgataattt tcaatcaatt aaaattggtc ctgtttgatt
     1861 tccatctaat cttacaaaat gaccatcatg ttttattgcc attccaaatc tgtcagcatc
     1921 tgggtcattc ataataataa tatctgcatc atgtttaata ccatattcaa gcggtatttt
     1981 tcatgcagga tcaaattctg gatttggatt tacaacattt ttaaatgttt catcttcaaa
     2041 tgcatgctct tcaacctcaa taacgttata tcctgattca cgtaatattt ttggggtaaa
     2101 tttagttcct gttccattaa ctgcgctaaa aataattttt aaatcttttt tagcttcttg
     2161 ctcttttttg tacgtctcta agcttggcgt aactagatct tgagacactg ctttttgctt
     2221 gtactgggtc tctctggtta gaccagatct gagcctggga gctctctggc taactaggga
     2281 acccactgct taagcctcaa taaagcttgc cttgagtgct tcaagtagtg tgtgcccgtc
     2341 tgttgtgtga ctctggtaac tagagatccc tcagaccctt ttagtcagtg tggaaaatct
     2401 ctagcagtac gtatagtagt tcatgtcatc ttattattca gtatttataa cttgcaaaga
     2461 aatgaatatc agagagtgag aggaacttgt ttattgcagc ttataatggt tacaaataaa
     2521 gcaatagcat cacaaatttc acaaataaag catttttttc actgcattct agttgtggtt
     2581 tgtccaaact catcaatgta tcttatcatg tctggctcta gctatcccgc ccctaactcc
     2641 gcccatcccg cccctaactc cgcccagttc cgcccattct ccgccccatg gctgactaat
     2701 tttttttatt tatgcagagg ccgaggccgc ctcggcctct gagctattcc agaagtagtg
     2761 aggaggcttt tttggaggcc tagggacgta cccaattcgc cctatagtga gtcgtattac
     2821 gcgcgctcac tggccgtcgt tttacaacgt cgtgactggg aaaaccctgg cgttacccaa
     2881 cttaatcgcc ttgcagcaca tccccctttc gccagctggc gtaatagcga agaggcccgc
     2941 accgatcgcc cttcccaaca gttgcgcagc ctgaatggcg aatgggnnnn nnnnnnnnnn
     3001 nnnnnnnnnn nnnnnnnnnn nnnnnnnnnn nnnnnnnnnn nnnnnnnnnn nnnnnnnnnn
     3061 nnnnnnnnnn nnnnnnnnnn nnnnnnnnnn nnnnnnnnnn nnnnnnnnnn cnnnnnnnnn
     3121 nnnnnnnnnn nnnnnnnnnn nnnnnnnnnn nnnnnnnnnn nnnnnnnnnn nnnnnnnnnn
     3181 nnnnnnnnnn nnnnnnnnnn nnannnnnnn nnnnnnnnnn nnnnnnnnnn nnnnnnnnnn
     3241 nnnnnnnnnn nncctttgac gttggagtcc acgttcttta atagtggact cttgttccaa
     3301 actggaacaa cactcaaccc tatctcggtc tattcttttg atttataagg gattttgccg
     3361 atttcggcct attggttaaa aaatgagctg atttaacaaa aatttaacgc gaattttaac
     3421 aaaatattaa cgcttacaat ttaggtggca cttttcgggg aaatgtgcgc ggaaccccta
     3481 tttgtttatt tttctaaata cattcaaata tgtatccgct catgagacaa taaccctgat
     3541 aaatgcttca ataatattga aaaaggaaga gtatgagtat tcaacatttc cgtgtcgccc
     3601 ttattccctt ttttgcggca ttttgccttc ctgtttttgc tcacccagaa acgctggtga
     3661 aagtaaaaga tgctgaagat cagttgggtg cacgagtggg ttacatcgaa ctggatctca
     3721 acagcggtaa gatccttgag agttttcgcc ccgaagaacg ttttccaatg atgagcactt
     3781 ttaaagttct gctatgtggc gcggtattat cccgtattga cgccgggcaa gagcaactcg
     3841 gtcgccgcat acactattct cagaatgact tggttgagta ctcaccagtc acagaaaagc
     3901 atcttacgga tggcatgaca gtaagagaat tatgcagtgc tgccataacc atgagtgata
     3961 acactgcggc caacttactt ctgacaacga tcggaggacc gaaggagcta accgcttttt
     4021 tgcacaacat gggggatcat gtaactcgcc ttgatcgttg ggaaccggag ctgaatgaag
     4081 ccataccaaa cgacgagcgt gacaccacga tgcctgtagc aatggcaaca acgttgcgca
     4141 aactattaac tggcgaacta cttactctag cttcccggca acaattaata gactggatgg
     4201 aggcggataa agttgcagga ccacttctgc gctcggccct tccggctggc tggtttattg
     4261 ctgataaatc tggagccggt gagcgtgggt ctcgcggtat cattgcagca ctggggccag
     4321 atggtaagcc ctcccgtatc gtagttatct acacgacggg gagtcaggca actatggatg
     4381 aacgaaatag acagatcgct gagataggtg cctcactgat taagcattgg taactgtcag
     4441 accaagttta ctcatatata ctttagattg atttaaaact tcatttttaa tttaaaagga
     4501 tctaggtgaa gatccttttt gataatctca tgaccaaaat cccttaacgt gagttttcgt
     4561 tccactgagc gtcagacccc gtagaaaaga tcaaaggatc ttcttgagat cctttttttc
     4621 tgcgcgtaat ctgctgcttg caaacaaaaa aaccaccgct accagcggtg gtttgtttgc
     4681 cggatcaaga gctaccaact ctttttccga aggtaactgg cttcagcaga gcgcagatac
     4741 caaatactgt tcttctagtg tagccgtagt taggccacca cttcaagaac tctgtagcac
     4801 cgcctacata cctcgctctg ctaatcctgt taccagtggc tgctgccagt ggcgataagt
     4861 cgtgtcttac cgggttggac tcaagacgat agttaccgga taaggcgcag cggtcgggct
     4921 gaacgggggg ttcgtgcaca cagcccagct tggagcgaac gacctacacc gaactgagat
     4981 acctacagcg tgagctatga gaaagcgcca cgcttcccga agggagaaag gcggacaggt
     5041 atccggtaag cggcagggtc ggaacaggag agcgcacgag ggagcttcca gggggaaacg
     5101 cctggtatct ttatagtcct gtcgggtttc gccacctctg acttgagcgt cgatttttgt
     5161 gatgctcgtc aggggggcgg agcctatgga aaaacgccag caacgcggcc tttttacggt
     5221 tcctggcctt ttgctggcct tttgctcaca tgttctttcc tgcgttatcc cctgattctg
     5281 tggataaccg tattaccgcc tttgagtgag ctgataccgc tcgccgcagc cgaacgaccg
     5341 agcgcagcga gtcagtgagc gaggaagcgg aagagcgccc aatacgcaaa ccgcctctcc
     5401 ccgcgcgttg gccgattcat taatgcagct ggcacgacag gtttcccgac tggaaagcgg
     5461 gcagtgagcg caacgcaatt aatgtgagtt agctcactca ttaggcaccc caggctttac
     5521 actttatgct tccggctcgt atgttgtgtg gaattgtgag cggataacaa tttcacacag
     5581 gaaacagcta tgaccatgat tacgccaagc gcgcaattaa ccctcactaa agggaacaaa
     5641 agctggagct gcaagcttaa tgtagtctta tgcaatactc ttgtagtctt gcaacatggt
     5701 aacgatgagt tagcaacatg ccttacaagg agagaaaaag caccgtgcat gccgattggt
     5761 ggaagtaagg tggtacgatc gtgccttatt aggaaggcaa cagacgggtc tgacatggat
     5821 tggacgaacc actgaattgc cgcattgcag agatattgta tttaagtgcc tagctcgata
     5881 cataaacggg tctctctggt tagaccagat ctgagcctgg gagctctctg gctaactagg
     5941 gaacccactg cttaagcctc aataaagctt gccttgagtg cttcaagtag tgtgtgcccg
     6001 tctgttgtgt gactctggta actagagatc cctcagaccc ttttagtcag tgtggaaaat
     6061 ctctagcagt ggcgcccgaa cagggacttg aaagcgaaag ggaaaccaga ggagctctct
     6121 cgacgcagga ctcggcttgc tgaagcgcgc acggcaagag gcgaggggcg gcgactggtg
     6181 agtacgccaa aaattttgac tagcggaggc tagaaggaga gagatgggtg cgagagcgtc
     6241 agtattaagc gggggagaat tagatcgcga tgggaaaaaa ttcggttaag gccaggggga
     6301 aagaaaaaat ataaattaaa acatatagta tgggcaagca gggagctaga acgattcgca
     6361 gttaatcctg gcctgttaga aacatcagaa ggctgtagac aaatactggg acagctacaa
     6421 ccatcccttc agacaggatc agaagaactt agatcattat ataatacagt agcaaccctc
     6481 tattgtgtgc atcaaaggat agagataaaa gacaccaagg aagctttaga caagatagag
     6541 gaagagcaaa acaaaagtaa gaccaccgca cagcaagcgg ccgctgatct tcagacctgg
     6601 aggaggagat atgagggaca attggagaag tgaattatat aaatataaag tagtaaaaat
     6661 tgaaccatta ggagtagcac ccaccaaggc aaagagaaga gtggtgcaga gagaaaaaag
     6721 agcagtggga ataggagctt tgttccttgg gttcttggga gcagcaggaa gcactatggg
     6781 cgcagcgtca atgacgctga cggtacaggc cagacaatta ttgtctggta tagtgcagca
     6841 gcagaacaat ttgctgaggg ctattgaggc gcaacagcat ctgttgcaac tcacagtctg
     6901 gggcatcaag cagctccagg caagaatcct ggctgtggaa agatacctaa aggatcaaca
     6961 gctcctgggg atttggggtt gctctggaaa actcatttgc accactgctg tgccttggaa
     7021 tgctagttgg agtaataaat ctctggaaca gatttggaat cacacgacct ggatggagtg
     7081 ggacagagaa attaacaatt acacaagctt aatacactcc ttaattgaag aatcgcaaaa
     7141 ccagcaagaa aagaatgaac aagaattatt ggaattagat aaatgggcaa gtttgtggaa
     7201 ttggtttaac ataacaaatt ggctgtggta tataaaatta ttcataatga tagtaggagg
     7261 cttggtaggt ttaagaatag tttttgctgt actttctata gtgaatagag ttaggcaggg
     7321 atattcacca ttatcgtttc agaatcttga gacaaatggc agtattcatc cacaatttta
     7381 aaagaaaagg ggggattggg gggtacagtg caggggaaag aatagtagac ataatagcaa
     7441 cagacataca aactaaagaa ttacaaaaac aaattacaaa aattcaaaat tttcgggttt
     7501 attacaggga cagcagagat ccactttggc gccggctcga gggggcccgg gtgcaaagat
     7561 ggataaagtt ttaaacagag aggaatcttt gcagctaatg gaccttctag gtcttgaaag
     7621 gagtgggaat tggctccggt gcccgtcagt gggcagagcg cacatcgccc acagtccccg
     7681 agaagttggg gggaggggtc ggcaattgat ccggtgccta gagaaggtgg cgcggggtaa
     7741 actgggaaag tgatgtcgtg tactggctcc gcctttttcc cgagggtggg ggagaaccgt
     7801 atataagtgc agtagtcgcc gtgaacgttc tttttcgcaa cgggtttgcc gccagaacac
     7861 aggtaagtgc cgtgtgtggt tcccgcgggc ctggcctctt tacgggttat ggcccttgcg
     7921 tgccttgaat tacttccacc tggctgcagt acgtgattct tgatcccgag cttcgggttg
     7981 gaagtgggtg ggagagttcg aggccttgcg cttaaggagc cccttcgcct cgtgcttgag
     8041 ttgaggcctg gcctgggcgc tggggccgcc gcgtgcgaat ctggtggcac cttcgcgcct
     8101 gtctcgctgc tttcgataag tctctagcca tttaaaattt ttgatgacct gctgcgacgc
     8161 tttttttctg gcaagatagt cttgtaaatg cgggccaaga tctgcacact ggtatttcgg
     8221 tttttggggc cgcgggcggc gacggggccc gtgcgtccca gcgcacatgt tcggcgaggc
     8281 ggggcctgcg agcgcggcca ccgagaatcg gacgggggta gtctcaagct ggccggcctg
     8341 ctctggtgcc tggcctcgcg ccgccgtgta tcgccccgcc ctgggcggca aggctggccc
     8401 ggtcggcacc agttgcgtga gcggaaagat ggccgcttcc cggccctgct gcagggagct
     8461 caaaatggag gacgcggcgc tcgggagagc gggcgggtga gtcacccaca caaaggaaaa
     8521 gggcctttcc gtcctcagcc gtcgcttcat gtgactccac ggagtaccgg gcgccgtcca
     8581 ggcacctcga ttagttctcg agcttttgga gtacgtcgtc tttaggttgg ggggaggggt
     8641 tttatgcgat ggagtttccc cacactgagt gggtggagac tgaagttagg ccagcttggc
     8701 acttgatgta attctccttg gaatttgccc tttttgagtt tggatcttgg ttcattctca
     8761 agcctcagac agtggttcaa agtttttttc ttccatttca ggtgtcgtga cgtacggcca
     8821 ccatgaccga gtacaagccc acggtgcgcc tcgccacccg cgacgacgtc cccagggccg
     8881 tacgcaccct cgccgccgcg ttcgccgact accccgccac gcgccacacc gtcgatccgg
     8941 accgccacat cgagcgggtc accgagctgc aagaactctt cctcacgcgc gtcgggctcg
     9001 acatcggcaa ggtgtgggtc gcggacgacg gcgccgccgt ggcggtctgg accacgccgg
     9061 agagcgtcga agcgggggcg gtgttcgccg agatcggccc gcgcatggcc gagttgagcg
     9121 gttcccggct ggccgcgcag caacagatgg aaggcctcct ggcgccgcac cggcccaagg
     9181 agcccgcgtg gttcctggcc accgtcggag tctcgcccga ccaccagggc aagggtctgg
     9241 gcagcgccgt cgtgctcccc ggagtggagg cggccgagcg cgccggggtg cccgccttcc
     9301 tggagacctc cgcgccccgc aacctcccct tctacgagcg gctcggcttc accgtcaccg
     9361 ccgacgtcga ggtgcccgaa ggaccgcgca cctggtgcat gacccgcaag cccggtgcct
     9421 gaacgcgtta agtcgacaat caacctctgg attacaaaat ttgtgaaaga ttgactggta
     9481 ttcttaacta tgttgctcct tttacgctat gtggatacgc tgctttaatg cctttgtatc
     9541 atgctattgc ttcccgtatg gctttcattt tctcctcctt gtataaatcc tggttgctgt
     9601 ctctttatga ggagttgtgg cccgttgtca ggcaacgtgg cgtggtgtgc actgtgtttg
     9661 ctgacgcaac ccccactggt tggggcattg ccaccacctg tcagctcctt tccgggactt
     9721 tcgctttccc cctccctatt gccacggcgg aactcatcgc cgcctgcctt gcccgctgct
     9781 ggacaggggc tcggctgttg ggcactgaca attccgtggt gttgtcgggg aaatcatcgt
     9841 cctttccttg gctgctcgcc tgtgttgcca cctggattct gcgcgggacg tccttctgct
     9901 acgtcccttc ggccctcaat ccagcggacc ttccttcccg cggcctgctg ccggctctgc
     9961 ggcctcttcc gcgtcttcgc cttcgccctc agacgagtcg gatctccctt tgggccgcct
    10021 ccccgcgtcg actttaagac caatgactta ccgttacata acttacggta aatggcccgc
    10081 ctggctgacc gcccaacgac ccccgcccat tgacgtcaat aatgacgtat gttcccatag
    10141 taacgccaat agggactttc cattgacgtc aatgggtgga gtatttacgg taaactgccc
    10201 acttggcagt acatcaagtg tatcatatgc caagtacgcc ccctattgac gtcaatgacg
    10261 gtaaatggcc cgcctggcat tatgcccagt acatgacctt atgggacttt cctacttggc
    10321 agtacatcta cgtattagtc atcgctatta ccatggtgat gcggttttgg cagtacatca
    10381 atgggcgtgg atagcggttt gactcacggg gatttccaag tctccacccc attgacgtca
    10441 atgggagttt gttttggcac caaaatcaac gggactttcc aaaatgtcgt aacaactccg
    10501 ccccattgac gcaaatgggc ggtaggcgtg tacggtggga ggtctatata agcagagcta
    10561 aggcagctgt agatcttagc cactttttaa aagaaaaggg gggactggaa gggctaattc
    10621 actcccaacg aagacaagat
//
