# Supplementary material for: Perturb-tracing enables high-content screening of multi-scale 3D genome regulators
Source: Nat Methods. 2025 Apr 10;22(5):950–61. doi: 10.1038/s41592-025-02652-z (PMC12074983; doi:10.1038/s41592-025-02652-z)
Supplement: Supplementary file 21 — Example CRISPR screen plasmid sequence. [file 41592_2025_2652_MOESM21_ESM.gb]

LOCUS       library_demo_sgRNA-2G-b 9354 bp ds-DNA     circular     30-JUN-2022
DEFINITION  .
KEYWORDS    "marker:AmpR, PuroR" "ref:pmid\:28099430"                          
FEATURES             Location/Qualifiers
     protein_bind    107..128
                     /label="CAP binding site"
                     /ApEinfo_revcolor=#31849b
                     /ApEinfo_fwdcolor=#31849b
     promoter        143..148
                     /label="lac promoter"
                     /ApEinfo_revcolor=#c6c9d1
                     /ApEinfo_fwdcolor=#c6c9d1
     promoter        149..166
                     /label="lac promoter"
                     /ApEinfo_revcolor=#c6c9d1
                     /ApEinfo_fwdcolor=#c6c9d1
     promoter        167..173
                     /label="lac promoter"
                     /ApEinfo_revcolor=#c6c9d1
                     /ApEinfo_fwdcolor=#c6c9d1
     protein_bind    181..197
                     /label="lac operator"
                     /ApEinfo_revcolor=#31849b
                     /ApEinfo_fwdcolor=#31849b
     primer_bind     205..221
                     /label="M13 rev"
                     /ApEinfo_revcolor=#a020f0
                     /ApEinfo_fwdcolor=#a020f0
     promoter        242..260
                     /label="T3 promoter"
                     /ApEinfo_revcolor=#c6c9d1
                     /ApEinfo_fwdcolor=#c6c9d1
     promoter        288..514
                     /label="RSV promoter"
                     /ApEinfo_revcolor=#c6c9d1
                     /ApEinfo_fwdcolor=#c6c9d1
     LTR             515..695
                     /label="5' LTR (truncated)"
                     /ApEinfo_revcolor=#f8d3a9
                     /ApEinfo_fwdcolor=#f8d3a9
     misc_feature    742..867
                     /label="HIV-1 Ψ"
                     /ApEinfo_revcolor=#f8d3a9
                     /ApEinfo_fwdcolor=#f8d3a9
     misc_feature    1360..1593
                     /label="RRE"
                     /ApEinfo_revcolor=#f8d3a9
                     /ApEinfo_fwdcolor=#f8d3a9
     misc_feature    2003..2120
                     /label="cPPT/CTS"
                     /ApEinfo_revcolor=#f8d3a9
                     /ApEinfo_fwdcolor=#f8d3a9
     promoter        2259..3437
                     /label="EF-1α promoter"
                     /ApEinfo_revcolor=#c6c9d1
                     /ApEinfo_fwdcolor=#c6c9d1
     intron          2490..3428
                     /label="EF-1α intron A"
                     /ApEinfo_revcolor=#a187be
                     /ApEinfo_fwdcolor=#a187be
     CDS             3450..4049
                     /label="PuroR"
                     /ApEinfo_revcolor=#b7e6d7
                     /ApEinfo_fwdcolor=#b7e6d7
     misc_feature    4065..4653
                     /label="WPRE"
                     /ApEinfo_revcolor=#c6c9d1
                     /ApEinfo_fwdcolor=#c6c9d1
     CDS             complement(4536..4547)
                     /label="Factor Xa site"
                     /ApEinfo_revcolor=#ff9ccd
                     /ApEinfo_fwdcolor=#ff9ccd
     misc_feature    4679..4708
                     /label="helper1"
                     /ApEinfo_revcolor=#b4abac
                     /ApEinfo_fwdcolor=#b4abac
     enhancer        4679..4982
                     /label="CMV enhancer"
                     /ApEinfo_revcolor=#c6c9d1
                     /ApEinfo_fwdcolor=#c6c9d1
     misc_feature    4710..4739
                     /label="helper2"
                     /ApEinfo_revcolor=#f8d3a9
                     /ApEinfo_fwdcolor=#f8d3a9
     misc_feature    4741..4770
                     /label="helper3"
                     /ApEinfo_revcolor=#d59687
                     /ApEinfo_fwdcolor=#d59687
     misc_feature    4772..4801
                     /label="helper4"
                     /ApEinfo_revcolor=#84b0dc
                     /ApEinfo_fwdcolor=#84b0dc
     misc_feature    4803..4832
                     /label="helper5"
                     /ApEinfo_revcolor=#85dae9
                     /ApEinfo_fwdcolor=#85dae9
     misc_feature    4834..4863
                     /label="helper6"
                     /ApEinfo_revcolor=#d59687
                     /ApEinfo_fwdcolor=#d59687
     misc_feature    4865..4894
                     /label="helper7"
                     /ApEinfo_revcolor=#9eafd2
                     /ApEinfo_fwdcolor=#9eafd2
     misc_feature    4896..4925
                     /label="helper8"
                     /ApEinfo_revcolor=#d59687
                     /ApEinfo_fwdcolor=#d59687
     misc_feature    4927..4956
                     /label="helper9"
                     /ApEinfo_revcolor=#ffef86
                     /ApEinfo_fwdcolor=#ffef86
     promoter        4983..5186
                     /label="CMV promoter"
                     /ApEinfo_revcolor=#c6c9d1
                     /ApEinfo_fwdcolor=#c6c9d1
     misc_feature    4989..5018
                     /label="helper11"
                     /ApEinfo_revcolor=#f58a5e
                     /ApEinfo_fwdcolor=#f58a5e
     misc_feature    5020..5049
                     /label="helper12"
                     /ApEinfo_revcolor=#ff9ccd
                     /ApEinfo_fwdcolor=#ff9ccd
     misc_feature    5051..5080
                     /label="helper13"
                     /ApEinfo_revcolor=#c6c9d1
                     /ApEinfo_fwdcolor=#c6c9d1
     misc_feature    5082..5111
                     /label="helper14"
                     /ApEinfo_revcolor=#d59687
                     /ApEinfo_fwdcolor=#d59687
     misc_feature    5113..5142
                     /label="helper15"
                     /ApEinfo_revcolor=#9eafd2
                     /ApEinfo_fwdcolor=#9eafd2
     misc_feature    5144..5173
                     /label="helper16"
                     /ApEinfo_revcolor=#b4abac
                     /ApEinfo_fwdcolor=#b4abac
     misc_feature    5175..5204
                     /label="helper17"
                     /ApEinfo_revcolor=#c6c9d1
                     /ApEinfo_fwdcolor=#c6c9d1
     misc_feature    5226..5255
                     /label="helper18"
                     /ApEinfo_revcolor=#b7e6d7
                     /ApEinfo_fwdcolor=#b7e6d7
     misc_feature    5257..5286
                     /label="helper19"
                     /ApEinfo_revcolor=#85dae9
                     /ApEinfo_fwdcolor=#85dae9
     misc_feature    5288..5317
                     /label="helper20"
                     /ApEinfo_revcolor=#f8d3a9
                     /ApEinfo_fwdcolor=#f8d3a9
     promoter        5317..5557
                     /label="U6 promoter"
                     /ApEinfo_revcolor=#c6c9d1
                     /ApEinfo_fwdcolor=#c6c9d1
     misc_feature    5319..5348
                     /label="helper21"
                     /ApEinfo_revcolor=#b7e6d7
                     /ApEinfo_fwdcolor=#b7e6d7
     misc_feature    5350..5379
                     /label="helper22"
                     /ApEinfo_revcolor=#9eafd2
                     /ApEinfo_fwdcolor=#9eafd2
     misc_feature    5402..5431
                     /label="helper23"
                     /ApEinfo_revcolor=#b7e6d7
                     /ApEinfo_fwdcolor=#b7e6d7
     misc_feature    5433..5462
                     /label="helper24"
                     /ApEinfo_revcolor=#ff9ccd
                     /ApEinfo_fwdcolor=#ff9ccd
     misc_feature    5476..5505
                     /label="helper25"
                     /ApEinfo_revcolor=#b1ff67
                     /ApEinfo_fwdcolor=#b1ff67
     primer          5486..5506
                     /label="sg-bc-lib-seq-F"
                     /note="sequence: tggactatcatatgcttaccg"
                     /ApEinfo_revcolor=#75c6a9
                     /ApEinfo_fwdcolor=#75c6a9
     primer          5506..5565
                     /label="sgRNA-Oligo-Fwd"
                     /note="sequence: gtaacttgaaagtatttcgatttcttggctttatatatcttgtggaaaggacgaaacacc"
                     /ApEinfo_revcolor=#f58a5e
                     /ApEinfo_fwdcolor=#f58a5e
     misc_feature    5507..5536
                     /label="helper26"
                     /ApEinfo_revcolor=#9eafd2
                     /ApEinfo_fwdcolor=#9eafd2
     misc_feature    5547..5566
                     /label="left priming region in sgRNA oligo pool"
                     /ApEinfo_revcolor=#b4abac
                     /ApEinfo_fwdcolor=#b4abac
     misc_feature    5567..5586
                     /label="target sequence: RUNX3"
                     /ApEinfo_revcolor=#c7b0e3
                     /ApEinfo_fwdcolor=#c7b0e3
     misc_feature    5587..5662
                     /label="gRNA scaffold"
                     /ApEinfo_revcolor=#85dae9
                     /ApEinfo_fwdcolor=#85dae9
     misc_feature    5591..5620
                     /label="helper2-1"
                     /ApEinfo_revcolor=#75c6a9
                     /ApEinfo_fwdcolor=#75c6a9
     misc_feature    5622..5651
                     /label="helper2-2"
                     /ApEinfo_revcolor=#d6b295
                     /ApEinfo_fwdcolor=#d6b295
     primer          complement(5649..5668)
                     /label="sgRNA lib rev-v3"
                     /note="sequence: aaaaaagcaccgactcggtg"
                     /ApEinfo_revcolor=#b1ff67
                     /ApEinfo_fwdcolor=#b1ff67
     primer          5649..5694
                     /label="G/2G-bc-assem-F-sg-bc lib"
                     /note="sequence: caccgagtcggtgcttttttGGTACCTGCTCAAATACCGGCGTGTG"
                     /ApEinfo_revcolor=#84b0dc
                     /ApEinfo_fwdcolor=#84b0dc
     primer          complement(5649..5694)
                     /label="sgRNA-R-2G-pWL36"
                     /note="sequence: CACACGCCGGTATTTGAGCAGGTACCaaaaaagcaccgactcggtg"
                     /ApEinfo_revcolor=#d6b295
                     /ApEinfo_fwdcolor=#d6b295
     misc_feature    5664..5693
                     /label="helper2-3"
                     /ApEinfo_revcolor=#9eafd2
                     /ApEinfo_fwdcolor=#9eafd2
     misc_feature    5675..5694
                     /label="G/2G-bc-fwd-priming: ab20_8506"
                     /ApEinfo_revcolor=#75c6a9
                     /ApEinfo_fwdcolor=#75c6a9
     misc_feature    5695..6113
                     /label="barcode_1212121212"
                     /ApEinfo_revcolor=#75c6a9
                     /ApEinfo_fwdcolor=#75c6a9
     misc_feature    complement(6114..6133)
                     /label="barcode rev priming region: ab20_8480"
                     /ApEinfo_revcolor=#75c6a9
                     /ApEinfo_fwdcolor=#75c6a9
     primer          complement(6114..6187)
                     /label="bc assem rev_sg-bc-v3"
                     /note="sequence: gtctcaagatctagttacgccaagcttGGATCCtNNNNNNNNNNNNNNNNNNNNACGCGAAGTCCGCGACATAG"
                     /ApEinfo_revcolor=#b4abac
                     /ApEinfo_fwdcolor=#b4abac
     primer          complement(6114..6209)
                     /label="bc-assem-rev-UMI-pWL36"
                     /note="sequence: cccagtacaagcaaaaagcagtgtctcaagatctagttacgccaagcttGGATCCtNNNNNNNNNNNNNNNNNNNNACGCGAAGTCCGCGACATAG"
                     /ApEinfo_revcolor=#b4abac
                     /ApEinfo_fwdcolor=#b4abac
     misc_feature    6134..6153
                     /label="Barcode-UMI"
                     /ApEinfo_revcolor=#84b0dc
                     /ApEinfo_fwdcolor=#84b0dc
     misc_feature    6155..6184
                     /label="helper3-1"
                     /ApEinfo_revcolor=#f8d3a9
                     /ApEinfo_fwdcolor=#f8d3a9
     primer          complement(6155..6187)
                     /label="sg-bc rev_pWL32"
                     /note="sequence: gtctcaagatctagttacgccaagcttGGATCC"
                     /ApEinfo_revcolor=#f58a5e
                     /ApEinfo_fwdcolor=#f58a5e
     primer          complement(6185..6209)
                     /label="bc-overlap-rev for sg-bc-pWL36"
                     /note="sequence: cccagtacaagcaaaaagcagtgtc"
                     /ApEinfo_revcolor=#c6c9d1
                     /ApEinfo_fwdcolor=#c6c9d1
     misc_feature    6186..6215
                     /label="helper3-2"
                     /ApEinfo_revcolor=#c7b0e3
                     /ApEinfo_fwdcolor=#c7b0e3
     primer          complement(6189..6209)
                     /label="sg-bc-lib-seq-R"
                     /note="sequence: cccagtacaagcaaaaagcag"
                     /ApEinfo_revcolor=#d6b295
                     /ApEinfo_fwdcolor=#d6b295
     LTR             6207..6387
                     /label="5' LTR (truncated)"
                     /ApEinfo_revcolor=#f8d3a9
                     /ApEinfo_fwdcolor=#f8d3a9
     misc_feature    6217..6246
                     /label="helper3-3"
                     /ApEinfo_revcolor=#f58a5e
                     /ApEinfo_fwdcolor=#f58a5e
     misc_feature    6248..6277
                     /label="helper3-4"
                     /ApEinfo_revcolor=#d59687
                     /ApEinfo_fwdcolor=#d59687
     misc_feature    6279..6308
                     /label="helper3-5"
                     /ApEinfo_revcolor=#f58a5e
                     /ApEinfo_fwdcolor=#f58a5e
     misc_feature    6341..6370
                     /label="helper3-7"
                     /ApEinfo_revcolor=#c6c9d1
                     /ApEinfo_fwdcolor=#c6c9d1
     misc_feature    6372..6401
                     /label="helper3-8"
                     /ApEinfo_revcolor=#faac61
                     /ApEinfo_fwdcolor=#faac61
     misc_feature    6428..6457
                     /label="helper3-9"
                     /ApEinfo_revcolor=#b1ff67
                     /ApEinfo_fwdcolor=#b1ff67
     polyA_signal    6465..6586
                     /label="SV40 poly(A) signal"
                     /ApEinfo_revcolor=#b4abac
                     /ApEinfo_fwdcolor=#b4abac
     rep_origin      6626..6761
                     /label="SV40 ori"
                     /ApEinfo_revcolor=#ffef86
                     /ApEinfo_fwdcolor=#ffef86
     promoter        complement(6782..6800)
                     /label="T7 promoter"
                     /ApEinfo_revcolor=#c6c9d1
                     /ApEinfo_fwdcolor=#c6c9d1
     primer_bind     complement(6810..6826)
                     /label="M13 fwd"
                     /ApEinfo_revcolor=#a020f0
                     /ApEinfo_fwdcolor=#a020f0
     rep_origin      6968..7423
                     /label="f1 ori"
                     /ApEinfo_revcolor=#ffef86
                     /ApEinfo_fwdcolor=#ffef86
     promoter        7449..7553
                     /label="AmpR promoter"
                     /ApEinfo_revcolor=#c6c9d1
                     /ApEinfo_fwdcolor=#c6c9d1
     CDS             7554..7622
                     /label="AmpR"
                     /ApEinfo_revcolor=#b7e6d7
                     /ApEinfo_fwdcolor=#b7e6d7
     CDS             7623..8414
                     /label="AmpR"
                     /ApEinfo_revcolor=#b7e6d7
                     /ApEinfo_fwdcolor=#b7e6d7
     rep_origin      8585..9173
                     /label="ori"
                     /ApEinfo_revcolor=#ffef86
                     /ApEinfo_fwdcolor=#ffef86
ORIGIN
        1 agcgcccaat acgcaaaccg cctctccccg cgcgttggcc gattcattaa tgcagctggc
       61 acgacaggtt tcccgactgg aaagcgggca gtgagcgcaa cgcaattaat gtgagttagc
      121 tcactcatta ggcaccccag gctttacact ttatgcttcc ggctcgtatg ttgtgtggaa
      181 ttgtgagcgg ataacaattt cacacaggaa acagctatga ccatgattac gccaagcgcg
      241 caattaaccc tcactaaagg gaacaaaagc tggagctgca agcttaatgt agtcttatgc
      301 aatactcttg tagtcttgca acatggtaac gatgagttag caacatgcct tacaaggaga
      361 gaaaaagcac cgtgcatgcc gattggtgga agtaaggtgg tacgatcgtg ccttattagg
      421 aaggcaacag acgggtctga catggattgg acgaaccact gaattgccgc attgcagaga
      481 tattgtattt aagtgcctag ctcgatacat aaacgggtct ctctggttag accagatctg
      541 agcctgggag ctctctggct aactagggaa cccactgctt aagcctcaat aaagcttgcc
      601 ttgagtgctt caagtagtgt gtgcccgtct gttgtgtgac tctggtaact agagatccct
      661 cagacccttt tagtcagtgt ggaaaatctc tagcagtggc gcccgaacag ggacttgaaa
      721 gcgaaaggga aaccagagga gctctctcga cgcaggactc ggcttgctga agcgcgcacg
      781 gcaagaggcg aggggcggcg actggtgagt acgccaaaaa ttttgactag cggaggctag
      841 aaggagagag atgggtgcga gagcgtcagt attaagcggg ggagaattag atcgcgatgg
      901 gaaaaaattc ggttaaggcc agggggaaag aaaaaatata aattaaaaca tatagtatgg
      961 gcaagcaggg agctagaacg attcgcagtt aatcctggcc tgttagaaac atcagaaggc
     1021 tgtagacaaa tactgggaca gctacaacca tcccttcaga caggatcaga agaacttaga
     1081 tcattatata atacagtagc aaccctctat tgtgtgcatc aaaggataga gataaaagac
     1141 accaaggaag ctttagacaa gatagaggaa gagcaaaaca aaagtaagac caccgcacag
     1201 caagcggccg ctgatcttca gacctggagg aggagatatg agggacaatt ggagaagtga
     1261 attatataaa tataaagtag taaaaattga accattagga gtagcaccca ccaaggcaaa
     1321 gagaagagtg gtgcagagag aaaaaagagc agtgggaata ggagctttgt tccttgggtt
     1381 cttgggagca gcaggaagca ctatgggcgc agcgtcaatg acgctgacgg tacaggccag
     1441 acaattattg tctggtatag tgcagcagca gaacaatttg ctgagggcta ttgaggcgca
     1501 acagcatctg ttgcaactca cagtctgggg catcaagcag ctccaggcaa gaatcctggc
     1561 tgtggaaaga tacctaaagg atcaacagct cctggggatt tggggttgct ctggaaaact
     1621 catttgcacc actgctgtgc cttggaatgc tagttggagt aataaatctc tggaacagat
     1681 ttggaatcac acgacctgga tggagtggga cagagaaatt aacaattaca caagcttaat
     1741 acactcctta attgaagaat cgcaaaacca gcaagaaaag aatgaacaag aattattgga
     1801 attagataaa tgggcaagtt tgtggaattg gtttaacata acaaattggc tgtggtatat
     1861 aaaattattc ataatgatag taggaggctt ggtaggttta agaatagttt ttgctgtact
     1921 ttctatagtg aatagagtta ggcagggata ttcaccatta tcgtttcaga atcttgagac
     1981 aaatggcagt attcatccac aattttaaaa gaaaaggggg gattgggggg tacagtgcag
     2041 gggaaagaat agtagacata atagcaacag acatacaaac taaagaatta caaaaacaaa
     2101 ttacaaaaat tcaaaatttt cgggtttatt acagggacag cagagatcca ctttggcgcc
     2161 ggctcgaggg ggcccgggtg caaagatgga taaagtttta aacagagagg aatctttgca
     2221 gctaatggac cttctaggtc ttgaaaggag tgggaattgg ctccggtgcc cgtcagtggg
     2281 cagagcgcac atcgcccaca gtccccgaga agttgggggg aggggtcggc aattgatccg
     2341 gtgcctagag aaggtggcgc ggggtaaact gggaaagtga tgtcgtgtac tggctccgcc
     2401 tttttcccga gggtggggga gaaccgtata taagtgcagt agtcgccgtg aacgttcttt
     2461 ttcgcaacgg gtttgccgcc agaacacagg taagtgccgt gtgtggttcc cgcgggcctg
     2521 gcctctttac gggttatggc ccttgcgtgc cttgaattac ttccacctgg ctgcagtacg
     2581 tgattcttga tcccgagctt cgggttggaa gtgggtggga gagttcgagg ccttgcgctt
     2641 aaggagcccc ttcgcctcgt gcttgagttg aggcctggcc tgggcgctgg ggccgccgcg
     2701 tgcgaatctg gtggcacctt cgcgcctgtc tcgctgcttt cgataagtct ctagccattt
     2761 aaaatttttg atgacctgct gcgacgcttt ttttctggca agatagtctt gtaaatgcgg
     2821 gccaagatct gcacactggt atttcggttt ttggggccgc gggcggcgac ggggcccgtg
     2881 cgtcccagcg cacatgttcg gcgaggcggg gcctgcgagc gcggccaccg agaatcggac
     2941 gggggtagtc tcaagctggc cggcctgctc tggtgcctgg cctcgcgccg ccgtgtatcg
     3001 ccccgccctg ggcggcaagg ctggcccggt cggcaccagt tgcgtgagcg gaaagatggc
     3061 cgcttcccgg ccctgctgca gggagctcaa aatggaggac gcggcgctcg ggagagcggg
     3121 cgggtgagtc acccacacaa aggaaaaggg cctttccgtc ctcagccgtc gcttcatgtg
     3181 actccacgga gtaccgggcg ccgtccaggc acctcgatta gttctcgagc ttttggagta
     3241 cgtcgtcttt aggttggggg gaggggtttt atgcgatgga gtttccccac actgagtggg
     3301 tggagactga agttaggcca gcttggcact tgatgtaatt ctccttggaa tttgcccttt
     3361 ttgagtttgg atcttggttc attctcaagc ctcagacagt ggttcaaagt ttttttcttc
     3421 catttcaggt gtcgtgacgt acggccacca tgaccgagta caagcccacg gtgcgcctcg
     3481 ccacccgcga cgacgtcccc agggccgtac gcaccctcgc cgccgcgttc gccgactacc
     3541 ccgccacgcg ccacaccgtc gatccggacc gccacatcga gcgggtcacc gagctgcaag
     3601 aactcttcct cacgcgcgtc gggctcgaca tcggcaaggt gtgggtcgcg gacgacggcg
     3661 ccgccgtggc ggtctggacc acgccggaga gcgtcgaagc gggggcggtg ttcgccgaga
     3721 tcggcccgcg catggccgag ttgagcggtt cccggctggc cgcgcagcaa cagatggaag
     3781 gcctcctggc gccgcaccgg cccaaggagc ccgcgtggtt cctggccacc gtcggagtct
     3841 cgcccgacca ccagggcaag ggtctgggca gcgccgtcgt gctccccgga gtggaggcgg
     3901 ccgagcgcgc cggggtgccc gccttcctgg agacctccgc gccccgcaac ctccccttct
     3961 acgagcggct cggcttcacc gtcaccgccg acgtcgaggt gcccgaagga ccgcgcacct
     4021 ggtgcatgac ccgcaagccc ggtgcctgaa cgcgttaagt cgacaatcaa cctctggatt
     4081 acaaaatttg tgaaagattg actggtattc ttaactatgt tgctcctttt acgctatgtg
     4141 gatacgctgc tttaatgcct ttgtatcatg ctattgcttc ccgtatggct ttcattttct
     4201 cctccttgta taaatcctgg ttgctgtctc tttatgagga gttgtggccc gttgtcaggc
     4261 aacgtggcgt ggtgtgcact gtgtttgctg acgcaacccc cactggttgg ggcattgcca
     4321 ccacctgtca gctcctttcc gggactttcg ctttccccct ccctattgcc acggcggaac
     4381 tcatcgccgc ctgccttgcc cgctgctgga caggggctcg gctgttgggc actgacaatt
     4441 ccgtggtgtt gtcggggaaa tcatcgtcct ttccttggct gctcgcctgt gttgccacct
     4501 ggattctgcg cgggacgtcc ttctgctacg tcccttcggc cctcaatcca gcggaccttc
     4561 cttcccgcgg cctgctgccg gctctgcggc ctcttccgcg tcttcgcctt cgccctcaga
     4621 cgagtcggat ctccctttgg gccgcctccc cgcgtcgact ttaagaccaa tgacttaccg
     4681 ttacataact tacggtaaat ggcccgcctg gctgaccgcc caacgacccc cgcccattga
     4741 cgtcaataat gacgtatgtt cccatagtaa cgccaatagg gactttccat tgacgtcaat
     4801 gggtggagta tttacggtaa actgcccact tggcagtaca tcaagtgtat catatgccaa
     4861 gtacgccccc tattgacgtc aatgacggta aatggcccgc ctggcattat gcccagtaca
     4921 tgaccttatg ggactttcct acttggcagt acatctacgt attagtcatc gctattacca
     4981 tggtgatgcg gttttggcag tacatcaatg ggcgtggata gcggtttgac tcacggggat
     5041 ttccaagtct ccaccccatt gacgtcaatg ggagtttgtt ttggcaccaa aatcaacggg
     5101 actttccaaa atgtcgtaac aactccgccc cattgacgca aatgggcggt aggcgtgtac
     5161 ggtgggaggt ctatataagc agagctaagg cagctgtaga tcttagccac tttttaaaag
     5221 aaaagggggg actggaaggg ctaattcact cccaacgaag acaagatttc accattatcg
     5281 tttcagaccc acctcccaac cccgagggga cccagagagg gcctatttcc catgattcct
     5341 tcatatttgc atatacgata caaggctgtt agagagataa ttagaattaa tttgactgta
     5401 aacacaaaga tattagtaca aaatacgtga cgtagaaagt aataatttct tgggtagttt
     5461 gcagttttaa aattatgttt taaaatggac tatcatatgc ttaccgtaac ttgaaagtat
     5521 ttcgatttct tggctttata tatcttgtgg aaaggacgaa acaccgCTCG GTGGTAGGTC
     5581 GCCACTgttt tagagctaga aatagcaagt taaaataagg ctagtccgtt atcaacttga
     5641 aaaagtggca ccgagtcggt gcttttttGG TACCTGCTCA AATACCGGCG TGTGtgtggt
     5701 ttggagatga tagacgggat gtgatttgtt aggaacgggt ggtttagtgt gtgtttcgag
     5761 ttgggtttag ttgggtacag gaggagggta atgatagaca tgaggaaagt ggtgtgagac
     5821 gatgatgtag tagtaagggt cgaggagtgg ataaatggtg tctagagttg atagagggag
     5881 aacttgtgga gatgtgtagg ttacgggaga atgaggtgta atgtctagtt aggaagaaga
     5941 tgggacaggt taggttgaga ataggacagt tgaggtggga gagtattctg aaaggaatgg
     6001 gttgtggtcg ttgatgaggt gttgatgatc agagtgagta gtagtggagt caggttatgg
     6061 gaaaggagag tcgggatgta ttgaaggagg atctaatggg aaggtgaaag tgtCTATGTC
     6121 GCGGACTTCG CGTNNNNNNN NNNNNNNNNN NNNaGGATCC aagcttggcg taactagatc
     6181 ttgagacact gctttttgct tgtactgggt ctctctggtt agaccagatc tgagcctggg
     6241 agctctctgg ctaactaggg aacccactgc ttaagcctca ataaagcttg ccttgagtgc
     6301 ttcaagtagt gtgtgcccgt ctgttgtgtg actctggtaa ctagagatcc ctcagaccct
     6361 tttagtcagt gtggaaaatc tctagcagta cgtatagtag ttcatgtcat cttattattc
     6421 agtatttata acttgcaaag aaatgaatat cagagagtga gaggaacttg tttattgcag
     6481 cttataatgg ttacaaataa agcaatagca tcacaaattt cacaaataaa gcattttttt
     6541 cactgcattc tagttgtggt ttgtccaaac tcatcaatgt atcttatcat gtctggctct
     6601 agctatcccg cccctaactc cgcccatccc gcccctaact ccgcccagtt ccgcccattc
     6661 tccgccccat ggctgactaa ttttttttat ttatgcagag gccgaggccg cctcggcctc
     6721 tgagctattc cagaagtagt gaggaggctt ttttggaggc ctagggacgt acccaattcg
     6781 ccctatagtg agtcgtatta cgcgcgctca ctggccgtcg ttttacaacg tcgtgactgg
     6841 gaaaaccctg gcgttaccca acttaatcgc cttgcagcac atcccccttt cgccagctgg
     6901 cgtaatagcg aagaggcccg caccgatcgc ccttcccaac agttgcgcag cctgaatggc
     6961 gaatgggnnn nnnnnnnnnn nnnnnnnnnn nnnnnnnnnn nnnnnnnnnn nnnnnnnnnn
     7021 nnnnnnnnnn nnnnnnnnnn nnnnnnnnnn nnnnnnnnnn nnnnnnnnnn nnnnnnnnnn
     7081 nnnnnnnnnn ncnnnnnnnn nnnnnnnnnn nnnnnnnnnn nnnnnnnnnn nnnnnnnnnn
     7141 nnnnnnnnnn nnnnnnnnnn nnnnnnnnnn nnnnnnnnnn nnnannnnnn nnnnnnnnnn
     7201 nnnnnnnnnn nnnnnnnnnn nnnnnnnnnn nnncctttga cgttggagtc cacgttcttt
     7261 aatagtggac tcttgttcca aactggaaca acactcaacc ctatctcggt ctattctttt
     7321 gatttataag ggattttgcc gatttcggcc tattggttaa aaaatgagct gatttaacaa
     7381 aaatttaacg cgaattttaa caaaatatta acgcttacaa tttaggtggc acttttcggg
     7441 gaaatgtgcg cggaacccct atttgtttat ttttctaaat acattcaaat atgtatccgc
     7501 tcatgagaca ataaccctga taaatgcttc aataatattg aaaaaggaag agtatgagta
     7561 ttcaacattt ccgtgtcgcc cttattccct tttttgcggc attttgcctt cctgtttttg
     7621 ctcacccaga aacgctggtg aaagtaaaag atgctgaaga tcagttgggt gcacgagtgg
     7681 gttacatcga actggatctc aacagcggta agatccttga gagttttcgc cccgaagaac
     7741 gttttccaat gatgagcact tttaaagttc tgctatgtgg cgcggtatta tcccgtattg
     7801 acgccgggca agagcaactc ggtcgccgca tacactattc tcagaatgac ttggttgagt
     7861 actcaccagt cacagaaaag catcttacgg atggcatgac agtaagagaa ttatgcagtg
     7921 ctgccataac catgagtgat aacactgcgg ccaacttact tctgacaacg atcggaggac
     7981 cgaaggagct aaccgctttt ttgcacaaca tgggggatca tgtaactcgc cttgatcgtt
     8041 gggaaccgga gctgaatgaa gccataccaa acgacgagcg tgacaccacg atgcctgtag
     8101 caatggcaac aacgttgcgc aaactattaa ctggcgaact acttactcta gcttcccggc
     8161 aacaattaat agactggatg gaggcggata aagttgcagg accacttctg cgctcggccc
     8221 ttccggctgg ctggtttatt gctgataaat ctggagccgg tgagcgtggg tctcgcggta
     8281 tcattgcagc actggggcca gatggtaagc cctcccgtat cgtagttatc tacacgacgg
     8341 ggagtcaggc aactatggat gaacgaaata gacagatcgc tgagataggt gcctcactga
     8401 ttaagcattg gtaactgtca gaccaagttt actcatatat actttagatt gatttaaaac
     8461 ttcattttta atttaaaagg atctaggtga agatcctttt tgataatctc atgaccaaaa
     8521 tcccttaacg tgagttttcg ttccactgag cgtcagaccc cgtagaaaag atcaaaggat
     8581 cttcttgaga tccttttttt ctgcgcgtaa tctgctgctt gcaaacaaaa aaaccaccgc
     8641 taccagcggt ggtttgtttg ccggatcaag agctaccaac tctttttccg aaggtaactg
     8701 gcttcagcag agcgcagata ccaaatactg ttcttctagt gtagccgtag ttaggccacc
     8761 acttcaagaa ctctgtagca ccgcctacat acctcgctct gctaatcctg ttaccagtgg
     8821 ctgctgccag tggcgataag tcgtgtctta ccgggttgga ctcaagacga tagttaccgg
     8881 ataaggcgca gcggtcgggc tgaacggggg gttcgtgcac acagcccagc ttggagcgaa
     8941 cgacctacac cgaactgaga tacctacagc gtgagctatg agaaagcgcc acgcttcccg
     9001 aagggagaaa ggcggacagg tatccggtaa gcggcagggt cggaacagga gagcgcacga
     9061 gggagcttcc agggggaaac gcctggtatc tttatagtcc tgtcgggttt cgccacctct
     9121 gacttgagcg tcgatttttg tgatgctcgt caggggggcg gagcctatgg aaaaacgcca
     9181 gcaacgcggc ctttttacgg ttcctggcct tttgctggcc ttttgctcac atgttctttc
     9241 ctgcgttatc ccctgattct gtggataacc gtattaccgc ctttgagtga gctgataccg
     9301 ctcgccgcag ccgaacgacc gagcgcagcg agtcagtgag cgaggaagcg gaag
//
